Addgene plasmid #125892: 3_pAAV-ProA8-CatCh-GFP-WPRE
Purpose: Targeting expression to neuronal and glial cell types in mice, non-human primates, and human retina
Depositing lab: Botond Roska. Depositing organization: Friedrich Miescher Institute for Biomedical Research. Publication: Targeting neuronal and glial cell types with synthetic promoter AAVs in mice, non-human primates and humans. Juttner J, Szabo A, Gross-Scherf B, Morikawa RK, Rompani SB, Hantz P, Szikra T, Esposti F, Cowan CS, Bharioke A, Patino-Alvarez CP, Keles O, Kusnyerik A, Azoulay T, Hartl D, Krebs AR, Schubeler D, Hajdu RI, Lukats A, Nemeth J, Nagy ZZ, Wu KC, Wu RH, Xiang L, Fang XL, Jin ZB, Goldblum D, Hasler PW, Scholl HPN, Krol J, Roska B. Nat Neurosci. 2019 Jul 8. pii: 10.1038/s41593-019-0431-2. doi: 10.1038/s41593-019-0431-2. PubMed 31285614.
Backbone
  Vector backbone: pAAV
  Vector type: AAV
Growth in bacteria
  Bacterial resistance: Ampicillin, 100 μg/mL
  Growth temperature: 37°C
  Growth strain: NEB Stable
  Copy number: High Copy
Gene/Insert
  Gene/Insert name: CatCh-GFP (alt name: ChR2(L132C)-EGFP)
  Species: Synthetic
  Promoter: ProA8
  Cloning method: Restriction Enzyme; 5′ cloning site Unknown (unknown if destroyed); 3′ cloning site Unknown (unknown if destroyed)
Terms and licenses: Academic/Nonprofit Terms; Industry Terms: Not Available to Industry
Depositor comments: Please visit https://www.biorxiv.org/content/early/2018/10/04/434720.full.pdf for BioRxiv preprint
How to cite: 3_pAAV-ProA8-CatCh-GFP-WPRE was a gift from Botond Roska (Addgene plasmid # 125892 ; http://n2t.net/addgene:125892 ; RRID:Addgene_125892)
