[The description below was written by a language model from this plasmid's Addgene catalogue record and the feature table of its GenBank file; any pLannotate feature table in this document was generated separately and was not available to it.]
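Description:
3_pAAV-ProA8-CatCh-GFP-WPRE is an AAV transfer plasmid built on a pAAV backbone and intended for packaging into recombinant adeno-associated virus. It is a high-copy plasmid maintained in E. coli under ampicillin selection. The recommended host is a recombination-deficient "stable" strain, a usual precaution for protecting the repeat-rich inverted terminal repeats found in AAV vectors. The held sequence file describes a 7,727 bp circular molecule.

The payload is CatCh-GFP, a synthetic fusion of channelrhodopsin-2 carrying the L132C substitution to EGFP. CatCh is a light-gated cation channel variant used for optogenetic depolarisation of cells, and the fused EGFP lets expressing cells be seen by fluorescence. Expression is driven by ProA8, one of a series of synthetic promoters designed to restrict AAV transgene expression to particular cell populations. The record does not say which cell type ProA8 targets. As the construct name indicates, a WPRE follows the coding sequence; this post-transcriptional element generally raises transcript stability and expression from viral vectors.

The attached GenBank file is largely software display data (restriction maps and primer-site searches), and the portion shown is truncated. Its only visible annotated feature is a roughly 2 kb segment labelled "Cmtm8_2kb", located upstream of where the EGFP primer sites map. That position suggests it is the promoter region, though the file types it as a CDS and does not link it to ProA8. ITRs, WPRE, polyadenylation signal, origin and resistance gene are not annotated there.

The stated purpose is targeting expression to neuronal and glial cell types in the retina of mice, non-human primates and humans.
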