LOCUS       NEWMOL 7727 bp DNA circular 17-APR-2012
SOURCE
  ORGANISM
COMMENT     This file is created by Vector NTI http://www.informaxinc.com/
COMMENT     ORIGDB|GenBank
COMMENT     VNTDATE|623586541|
COMMENT     VNTDBDATE|623586541|
COMMENT     LSOWNER|
COMMENT     VNTNAME|NEWMOL|
COMMENT     VNTAUTHORNAME|jisheng.chen|
COMMENT     Vector_NTI_Display_Data_(Do_Not_Edit!)
COMMENT     (SXF
COMMENT     (CGexDoc "NEWMOL" 0 7727
COMMENT     (CDBMol 0 0 1 1 1 0 0 0 0 "" "" 0 0 0 0 (CObList) (CObList)
            (CObList)
COMMENT     (CObList) -1 "")
COMMENT     (CDocSetData 1 1 0 1 0 0 "MAIN" 1 1 1 1 0 0 1 1 0 1 10 10 4294967295
            50 0
COMMENT     1 0 (CHomObj 1 0 0 30 100) (CWordArray) (CWordArray)
COMMENT     (CStringList "AflII" "ApaI" "BamHI" "BglII" "EcoRI" "EcoRV"
            "HindIII"
COMMENT     "KpnI" "MluI" "NcoI" "PstI" "SacI" "SalI" "SmaI" "SpeI" "XbaI"
            "XhoI"
COMMENT     "NdeI" "AscI") (CStringList "atg" "gtg")
COMMENT     (CStringList "taa" "tga" "tag")
COMMENT     (CObList #0=(COligo "1241F" "TGTAGGTTTGGCAAGCTAGC" "" 0
            (CStringList) 0)
COMMENT     #1=(COligo "1563F" "CTGGGAAATCACCATAAACG" "" 0 (CStringList) 0)
COMMENT     #2=(COligo "3'AD" "AGATGGTGCACGATGCACAG" "" 0 (CStringList) 0)
COMMENT     #3=(COligo "3'AOX1" "GCAAATGGCATTCTGACATCC" "" 0 (CStringList) 0)
COMMENT     #4=(COligo "3'BD" "TAAGAGTCACTTTAAAATTTGTATC" "" 0 (CStringList) 0)
COMMENT     #5=(COligo "5'AOX1" "GACTGGTTCCAATTGACAAGC" "" 0 (CStringList) 0)
COMMENT     #6=(COligo "a-Factor" "TACTATTGCCAGCATTGCTGC" "" 0 (CStringList) 0)
COMMENT     #7=(COligo "BGH" "TAGAAGGCACAGTCGAGG" "" 0 (CStringList) 0)
COMMENT     #8=(COligo "GAL4AD" "TCACACTACAATGGATG" "" 0 (CStringList) 0)
COMMENT     #9=(COligo "GLP2" "CTTTATGTTTTTGGCGTCTTCCA" "" 0 (CStringList) 0)
COMMENT     #10=(COligo "H1.3F" "GACGTCAATGGGAGTTTGTT" "" 0 (CStringList) 0)
COMMENT     #11=(COligo "M13F" "GTAAAACGACGGCCAG" "" 0 (CStringList) 0)
COMMENT     #12=(COligo "M13F(-47)" "CGCCAGGGTTTTCCCAGTCACGAC" "" 0
            (CStringList) 0)
COMMENT     #13=(COligo "M13R" "CAGGAAACAGCTATGAC" "" 0 (CStringList) 0)
COMMENT     #14=(COligo "M13R(-48)" "AGCGGATAACAATTTCACACAGGA" "" 0
            (CStringList) 0)
COMMENT     #15=(COligo "PBV220F" "AAGAAGGGCAGCATTCAAAG" "" 0 (CStringList) 0)
COMMENT     #16=(COligo "PBV220R" "CTGCGTTCTGATTTAATCTG" "" 0 (CStringList) 0)
COMMENT     #17=(COligo "pEGFP-C-3'" "AAACCTCTACAAATGTGGTATG" "" 0 (CStringList)
            0)
COMMENT     #18=(COligo "pEGFP-C-5'" "CATGGTCCTGCTGGAGTTCGTG" "" 0 (CStringList)
            0)
COMMENT     #19=(COligo "pEGFP-N-3'" "CGTCGCCGTCCAGCTCGACCAG" "" 0 (CStringList)
            0)
COMMENT     #20=(COligo "pEGFP-N-5'" "TGGGAGGTCTATATAAGCAGAG" "" 0 (CStringList)
            0)
COMMENT     #21=(COligo "pGEX-3'" "CCGGGAGCTGCATGTGTCAGAGG" "" 0 (CStringList)
            0)
COMMENT     #22=(COligo "pGEX-5'" "GGGCTGGCAAGCCACGTTTGGTG" "" 0 (CStringList)
            0)
COMMENT     #23=(COligo "pRNA-CMV-F" "GTACGGTGGGAGGTCTATAT" "" 0 (CStringList)
            0)
COMMENT     #24=(COligo "RVP3" "CTAGCAAAATAGGCTGTCCC" "" 0 (CStringList) 0)
COMMENT     #25=(COligo "S.tag" "CGAACGCCAGCACATGGAC" "" 0 (CStringList) 0)
COMMENT     #26=(COligo "SP6" "GATTTAGGTGACACTATAG" "" 0 (CStringList) 0)
COMMENT     #27=(COligo "T3" "ATTAACCCTCACTAAAGGGA" "" 0 (CStringList) 0)
COMMENT     #28=(COligo "T7 promotor" "TAATACGACTCACTATAGG" "" 0 (CStringList)
            0)
COMMENT     #29=(COligo "T7 terminator" "TGCTAGTTATTGCTCAGCGG" "" 0
            (CStringList) 0)
COMMENT     #30=(COligo "U6-5'" "TACGATACAAGGCTGTTAGAGAG" "" 0 (CStringList) 0)
COMMENT     #31=(COligo "PRM1" "AACGCAGTCAGGCACCGTGT"
COMMENT     "Sense primer for PCR amplification of 86 - 1286 region of PBR322"
COMMENT     0 (CStringList "SENSE_PRIMER" "PCR_PRIMER") 0)
COMMENT     #32=(COligo "PRM2" "ATCCGTTAGCGAGGTGCCGC"
COMMENT     "Antisense primer for PCR amplification of 86 - 1286 region of
            PBR322"
COMMENT     0 (CStringList "PCR_PRIMER" "ANTISENSE_PRIMER") 0)
COMMENT     #33=(COligo "SD1234S" "GATCCCCTATGGTGCACTCT" "" 0 (CStringList) 0)
COMMENT     #34=(COligo "SiRNA5'" "CCTCCGATCGTTGTCAGAAG" "" 0 (CStringList) 0)
COMMENT     #35=(COligo "pBac-1-seqR:" "CAACCCTTGTTTGAAACTAA" "" 0 (CStringList)
            0))
COMMENT     1 "{(0,1),2}" 0 0 "" 0 4294967295 0 0 0 0 0 0 1 "MAIN" 0 0 30 0
COMMENT     (CProteinMotifSearchObject 70 20 1 1 1 1 0 0 1 0 0 0 0 0))
COMMENT     (CMolPar 0 0 0 0 4294967295 1 7727 0 0 0 0 0 0 0 0) (CStringList)
COMMENT     (CStringList) (CObList) (COAPar 25 250 50 0 6 4 3 7)
COMMENT     (COAPar 25 250 50 0 6 4 3 7) (COAPar 25 250 50 0 6 4 3 7)
COMMENT     (CObList #36=(CRSite (CStringList) "AflII" "cttaag" 2 0 1 1653 0 0
            "")
COMMENT     #37=(CRSite (CStringList) "ApaI" "gggccc" 6 0 0 0 "")
COMMENT     #38=(CRSite (CStringList) "BamHI" "ggatcc" 2 0 1 886 0 0 "")
COMMENT     #39=(CRSite (CStringList) "BglII" "agatct" 2 0 4 782 0 1310 0 2425 0
COMMENT     4467 0 0 "")
COMMENT     #40=(CRSite (CStringList) "EcoRI" "gaattc" 2 0 1 3831 0 0 "")
COMMENT     #41=(CRSite (CStringList) "EcoRV" "gatatc" 4 0 1 3839 0 0 "")
COMMENT     #42=(CRSite (CStringList) "HindIII" "aagctt" 2 0 1 3843 0 0 "")
COMMENT     #43=(CRSite (CStringList) "KpnI" "ggtacc" 6 0 1 3105 0 0 "")
COMMENT     #44=(CRSite (CStringList) "MluI" "acgcgt" 2 0 1 1793 0 0 "")
COMMENT     #45=(CRSite (CStringList) "NcoI" "ccatgg" 2 0 4 2176 0 2623 0 2677 0
COMMENT     3106 0 0 "")
COMMENT     #46=(CRSite (CStringList) "PstI" "ctgcag" 6 0 3 7 0 1517 0 5129 0 0
            "")
COMMENT     #47=(CRSite (CStringList) "SacI" "gagctc" 6 0 1 1817 0 0 "")
COMMENT     #48=(CRSite (CStringList) "SalI" "gtcgac" 2 0 0 0 "")
COMMENT     #49=(CRSite (CStringList) "SmaI" "cccggg" 4 0 9 43 0 54 0 1219 0
            1970 0
COMMENT     2044 0 2136 0 2148 0 5078 0 5089 0 0 "")
COMMENT     #50=(CRSite (CStringList) "SpeI" "actagt" 2 0 0 0 "")
COMMENT     #51=(CRSite (CStringList) "XbaI" "tctaga" 2 0 0 0 "")
COMMENT     #52=(CRSite (CStringList) "XhoI" "ctcgag" 2 0 3 1739 0 2463 0 4461 0
            0
COMMENT     "") #53=(CRSite (CStringList) "NdeI" "catatg" 3 0 0 0 "")
COMMENT     #54=(CRSite (CStringList) "AscI" "ggcgcgcc" 3 0 0 0 ""))
COMMENT     (CObList
COMMENT     #55=(CFSignal (CObList) "Cmtm8_2kb" 4 0 0 150 2170 0 (CStringList)
COMMENT     (CStringList) 1 1 1 1 ""))
COMMENT     (CObList #56=(CMSite "1241F" "TGTAGGTTTGGCAAGCTAGC" "" 0)
COMMENT     #57=(CMSite "1563F" "CTGGGAAATCACCATAAACG" "" 0)
COMMENT     #58=(CMSite "3'AD" "AGATGGTGCACGATGCACAG" "" 0)
COMMENT     #59=(CMSite "3'AOX1" "GCAAATGGCATTCTGACATCC" "" 0)
COMMENT     #60=(CMSite "3'BD" "TAAGAGTCACTTTAAAATTTGTATC" "" 0)
COMMENT     #61=(CMSite "5'AOX1" "GACTGGTTCCAATTGACAAGC" "" 0)
COMMENT     #62=(CMSite "a-Factor" "TACTATTGCCAGCATTGCTGC" "" 0)
COMMENT     #63=(CMSite "BGH" "TAGAAGGCACAGTCGAGG" "" 0)
COMMENT     #64=(CMSite "GAL4AD" "TCACACTACAATGGATG" "" 0)
COMMENT     #65=(CMSite "GLP2" "CTTTATGTTTTTGGCGTCTTCCA" "" 0)
COMMENT     #66=(CMSite "H1.3F" "GACGTCAATGGGAGTTTGTT" "" 0)
COMMENT     #67=(CMSite "M13F" "GTAAAACGACGGCCAG" "" 0)
COMMENT     #68=(CMSite "M13F(-47)" "CGCCAGGGTTTTCCCAGTCACGAC" "" 0)
COMMENT     #69=(CMSite "M13R" "CAGGAAACAGCTATGAC" "" 0)
COMMENT     #70=(CMSite "M13R(-48)" "AGCGGATAACAATTTCACACAGGA" "" 0)
COMMENT     #71=(CMSite "PBV220F" "AAGAAGGGCAGCATTCAAAG" "" 0)
COMMENT     #72=(CMSite "PBV220R" "CTGCGTTCTGATTTAATCTG" "" 0)
COMMENT     #73=(CMSite "pEGFP-C-3'" "AAACCTCTACAAATGTGGTATG" "" 0)
COMMENT     #74=(CMSite "pEGFP-C-5'" "CATGGTCCTGCTGGAGTTCGTG" "" 1 3760 0 100
            100
COMMENT     100)
COMMENT     #75=(CMSite "pEGFP-N-3'" "CGTCGCCGTCCAGCTCGACCAG" "" 1 3152 1 100
            100
COMMENT     100) #76=(CMSite "pEGFP-N-5'" "TGGGAGGTCTATATAAGCAGAG" "" 0)
COMMENT     #77=(CMSite "pGEX-3'" "CCGGGAGCTGCATGTGTCAGAGG" "" 1 5796 0 100 100
            100)
COMMENT     #78=(CMSite "pGEX-5'" "GGGCTGGCAAGCCACGTTTGGTG" "" 0)
COMMENT     #79=(CMSite "pRNA-CMV-F" "GTACGGTGGGAGGTCTATAT" "" 0)
COMMENT     #80=(CMSite "RVP3" "CTAGCAAAATAGGCTGTCCC" "" 0)
COMMENT     #81=(CMSite "S.tag" "CGAACGCCAGCACATGGAC" "" 0)
COMMENT     #82=(CMSite "SP6" "GATTTAGGTGACACTATAG" "" 0)
COMMENT     #83=(CMSite "T3" "ATTAACCCTCACTAAAGGGA" "" 0)
COMMENT     #84=(CMSite "T7 promotor" "TAATACGACTCACTATAGG" "" 0)
COMMENT     #85=(CMSite "T7 terminator" "TGCTAGTTATTGCTCAGCGG" "" 0)
COMMENT     #86=(CMSite "U6-5'" "TACGATACAAGGCTGTTAGAGAG" "" 0)
COMMENT     #87=(CMSite "PRM1" "AACGCAGTCAGGCACCGTGT"
COMMENT     "Sense primer for PCR amplification of 86 - 1286 region of PBR322"
COMMENT     0)
COMMENT     #88=(CMSite "PRM2" "ATCCGTTAGCGAGGTGCCGC"
COMMENT     "Antisense primer for PCR amplification of 86 - 1286 region of
            PBR322"
COMMENT     0) #89=(CMSite "SD1234S" "GATCCCCTATGGTGCACTCT" "" 0)
COMMENT     #90=(CMSite "SiRNA5'" "CCTCCGATCGTTGTCAGAAG" "" 1 6452 1 100 100
            100)
COMMENT     #91=(CMSite "pBac-1-seqR:" "CAACCCTTGTTTGAAACTAA" "" 0)) (CObList)
COMMENT     (CObList) (CObList) (CObList) (CObList)
COMMENT     (CTextView 0
COMMENT     #92=(CGroupPar (CParagraph 0 (0 0) 1 2 0 0 180)
COMMENT     (CObjectList
COMMENT     #93=(CRefLinePar
COMMENT     (CLinePar (CParagraph 0 (0 0) 0 2 0 0 233) "NEWMOL" 2) 5 "" 0
COMMENT     4)
COMMENT     #94=(CFolderPar
COMMENT     (CGroupPar (CParagraph 1 (0 0) 1 1 0 0 178)
COMMENT     (CObjectList
COMMENT     #95=(CLinePar (CParagraph 0 (0 0) 1 2 1 0 180)
COMMENT     "DNA 'NEWMOL'" 1)
COMMENT     #96=(CLinePar (CParagraph 0 (0 0) 1 2 1 0 180)
COMMENT     "Foreign object. Author: jisheng.chen. Original author:
            jisheng.chen"
COMMENT     1)
COMMENT     #97=(CLinePar (CParagraph 0 (0 0) 1 2 1 0 180)
COMMENT     "Created: 04/17/12 10:29\311\317\316\347" 1)
COMMENT     #98=(CLinePar (CParagraph 0 (0 0) 1 2 1 0 180)
COMMENT     "Last Modified: 04/17/12 10:29\311\317\316\347" 1)
COMMENT     #99=(CLinePar (CParagraph 0 (0 0) 1 2 1 0 180)
COMMENT     "length: 7727 bp" 1)
COMMENT     #100=(CLinePar (CParagraph 0 (0 0) 1 2 1 0 180)
COMMENT     "storage type: Basic" 1)
COMMENT     #101=(CLinePar (CParagraph 0 (0 0) 1 2 1 0 180)
COMMENT     "form: Circular" 1))) "General Description")
COMMENT     #102=(CFolderPar
COMMENT     (CGroupPar (CParagraph 2 (0 0) 1 1 0 0 178)
COMMENT     (CObjectList
COMMENT     #103=(CLinePar (CParagraph 0 (0 0) 1 2 1 0 180)
COMMENT     "Original Source Database: GenBank" 1)
COMMENT     #104=(CLinePar (CParagraph 0 (0 0) 1 2 1 0 180)
COMMENT     "Modification Date in the Original DB: 17-APR-2012"
COMMENT     1))) "Standard Fields")
COMMENT     #105=(CFolderPar
COMMENT     (CGroupPar (CParagraph 4 (0 0) 1 1 0 0 178)
COMMENT     (CObjectList
COMMENT     #106=(CLinePar (CParagraph 0 (0 0) 1 2 1 0 180)
COMMENT     "jisheng.chen" 1))) "Author")
COMMENT     #107=(CFolderPar
COMMENT     (CGroupPar (CParagraph 5 (0 0) 1 1 0 0 178)
COMMENT     (CObjectList
COMMENT     #108=(CLinePar (CParagraph 0 (0 0) 1 2 1 0 180)
COMMENT     "jisheng.chen" 1))) "Original Author")
COMMENT     #109=(CRefLinePar
COMMENT     (CLinePar (CParagraph 0 (0 0) 0 2 0 0 233) "Comments" 2) 1
COMMENT     "" 0 0)
COMMENT     #110=(CFolderPar
COMMENT     (CGroupPar (CParagraph 8 (0 0) 1 2 0 0 178) (CObjectList))
COMMENT     "Annotations")
COMMENT     #111=(CFolderPar
COMMENT     (CGroupPar (CParagraph 12 (6 0) 1 1 0 0 178)
COMMENT     (CObjectList
COMMENT     #112=(CFolderPar
COMMENT     (CGroupPar (CParagraph 4 (7 4 0) 1 1 1 0 178)
COMMENT     (CObjectList
COMMENT     #113=(CFolderPar
COMMENT     (CGroupPar
COMMENT     (CParagraph 150 (3 #55# 0) 1 2 2 0 327)
COMMENT     (CObjectList
COMMENT     #114=(CLinePar
COMMENT     (CParagraph 0 (0 0) 1 2 3 0 180)
COMMENT     "Start: 150 End: 2170" 1)))
COMMENT     "Cmtm8_2kb"))) "CDS (1 total)")))
COMMENT     "Feature Map")
COMMENT     #115=(CFolderPar
COMMENT     (CGroupPar (CParagraph 13 (0 0) 1 1 0 0 178)
COMMENT     (CObjectList
COMMENT     #116=(CRSFolderPar
COMMENT     (CFolderPar
COMMENT     (CGroupPar (CParagraph 28705744 (8 0) 1 1 1 0 178)
COMMENT     (CObjectList
COMMENT     #117=(CGroupPar
COMMENT     (CParagraph 0 (10 #36# 0) 1 2 2 0 180)
COMMENT     (CObjectList
COMMENT     #118=(CLinePar
COMMENT     (CParagraph 0 (1 #36# 1) 1 2 2 0 191)
COMMENT     " N1: 1653 " 1))))) "AflII: 1 site")
COMMENT     1 5 "CTTAAG" "GAATTC")
COMMENT     #119=(CRSFolderPar
COMMENT     (CFolderPar
COMMENT     (CGroupPar (CParagraph 28705664 (8 0) 1 1 1 0 178)
COMMENT     (CObjectList)) "ApaI: 0 sites") 5 1 "GGGCCC"
COMMENT     "CCCGGG")
COMMENT     #120=(CRSFolderPar
COMMENT     (CFolderPar
COMMENT     (CGroupPar (CParagraph 28174136 (8 0) 1 1 1 0 178)
COMMENT     (CObjectList)) "AscI: 0 sites") 2 6 "GGCGCGCC"
COMMENT     "CCGCGCGG")
COMMENT     #121=(CRSFolderPar
COMMENT     (CFolderPar
COMMENT     (CGroupPar (CParagraph 28705904 (8 0) 1 1 1 0 178)
COMMENT     (CObjectList
COMMENT     #122=(CGroupPar
COMMENT     (CParagraph 0 (10 #38# 0) 1 2 2 0 180)
COMMENT     (CObjectList
COMMENT     #123=(CLinePar
COMMENT     (CParagraph 0 (1 #38# 1) 1 2 2 0 191)
COMMENT     " N1: 886 " 1))))) "BamHI: 1 site")
COMMENT     1 5 "GGATCC" "CCTAGG")
COMMENT     #124=(CRSFolderPar
COMMENT     (CFolderPar
COMMENT     (CGroupPar (CParagraph 28705824 (8 0) 1 1 1 0 178)
COMMENT     (CObjectList
COMMENT     #125=(CGroupPar
COMMENT     (CParagraph 0 (10 #39# 0) 1 2 2 0 180)
COMMENT     (CObjectList
COMMENT     #126=(CLinePar
COMMENT     (CParagraph 0 (1 #39# 1) 1 2 2 0 191)
COMMENT     " N1: 782 " 1)
COMMENT     #127=(CLinePar
COMMENT     (CParagraph 0 (1 #39# 2) 1 2 2 0 191)
COMMENT     " N2: 1310 " 1)
COMMENT     #128=(CLinePar
COMMENT     (CParagraph 0 (1 #39# 3) 1 2 2 0 191)
COMMENT     " N3: 2425 " 1)
COMMENT     #129=(CLinePar
COMMENT     (CParagraph 0 (1 #39# 4) 1 2 2 0 191)
COMMENT     " N4: 4467 " 1))))) "BglII: 4 sites")
COMMENT     1 5 "AGATCT" "TCTAGA")
COMMENT     #130=(CRSFolderPar
COMMENT     (CFolderPar
COMMENT     (CGroupPar (CParagraph 28706384 (8 0) 1 1 1 0 178)
COMMENT     (CObjectList
COMMENT     #131=(CGroupPar
COMMENT     (CParagraph 0 (10 #40# 0) 1 2 2 0 180)
COMMENT     (CObjectList
COMMENT     #132=(CLinePar
COMMENT     (CParagraph 0 (1 #40# 1) 1 2 2 0 191)
COMMENT     " N1: 3831 " 1))))) "EcoRI: 1 site")
COMMENT     1 5 "GAATTC" "CTTAAG")
COMMENT     #133=(CRSFolderPar
COMMENT     (CFolderPar
COMMENT     (CGroupPar (CParagraph 28706304 (8 0) 1 1 1 0 178)
COMMENT     (CObjectList
COMMENT     #134=(CGroupPar
COMMENT     (CParagraph 0 (10 #41# 0) 1 2 2 0 180)
COMMENT     (CObjectList
COMMENT     #135=(CLinePar
COMMENT     (CParagraph 0 (1 #41# 1) 1 2 2 0 191)
COMMENT     " N1: 3839 " 1))))) "EcoRV: 1 site")
COMMENT     3 3 "GATATC" "CTATAG")
COMMENT     #136=(CRSFolderPar
COMMENT     (CFolderPar
COMMENT     (CGroupPar (CParagraph 28698200 (8 0) 1 1 1 0 178)
COMMENT     (CObjectList
COMMENT     #137=(CGroupPar
COMMENT     (CParagraph 0 (10 #42# 0) 1 2 2 0 180)
COMMENT     (CObjectList
COMMENT     #138=(CLinePar
COMMENT     (CParagraph 0 (1 #42# 1) 1 2 2 0 191)
COMMENT     " N1: 3843 " 1)))))
COMMENT     "HindIII: 1 site") 1 5 "AAGCTT" "TTCGAA")
COMMENT     #139=(CRSFolderPar
COMMENT     (CFolderPar
COMMENT     (CGroupPar (CParagraph 28698120 (8 0) 1 1 1 0 178)
COMMENT     (CObjectList
COMMENT     #140=(CGroupPar
COMMENT     (CParagraph 0 (10 #43# 0) 1 2 2 0 180)
COMMENT     (CObjectList
COMMENT     #141=(CLinePar
COMMENT     (CParagraph 0 (1 #43# 1) 1 2 2 0 191)
COMMENT     " N1: 3105 " 1))))) "KpnI: 1 site")
COMMENT     5 1 "GGTACC" "CCATGG")
COMMENT     #142=(CRSFolderPar
COMMENT     (CFolderPar
COMMENT     (CGroupPar (CParagraph 28698360 (8 0) 1 1 1 0 178)
COMMENT     (CObjectList
COMMENT     #143=(CGroupPar
COMMENT     (CParagraph 0 (10 #44# 0) 1 2 2 0 180)
COMMENT     (CObjectList
COMMENT     #144=(CLinePar
COMMENT     (CParagraph 0 (1 #44# 1) 1 2 2 0 191)
COMMENT     " N1: 1793 " 1))))) "MluI: 1 site")
COMMENT     1 5 "ACGCGT" "TGCGCA")
COMMENT     #145=(CRSFolderPar
COMMENT     (CFolderPar
COMMENT     (CGroupPar (CParagraph 28705424 (8 0) 1 1 1 0 178)
COMMENT     (CObjectList
COMMENT     #146=(CGroupPar
COMMENT     (CParagraph 0 (10 #45# 0) 1 2 2 0 180)
COMMENT     (CObjectList
COMMENT     #147=(CLinePar
COMMENT     (CParagraph 0 (1 #45# 1) 1 2 2 0 191)
COMMENT     " N1: 2176 " 1)
COMMENT     #148=(CLinePar
COMMENT     (CParagraph 0 (1 #45# 2) 1 2 2 0 191)
COMMENT     " N2: 2623 " 1)
COMMENT     #149=(CLinePar
COMMENT     (CParagraph 0 (1 #45# 3) 1 2 2 0 191)
COMMENT     " N3: 2677 " 1)
COMMENT     #150=(CLinePar
COMMENT     (CParagraph 0 (1 #45# 4) 1 2 2 0 191)
COMMENT     " N4: 3106 " 1))))) "NcoI: 4 sites")
COMMENT     1 5 "CCATGG" "GGTACC")
COMMENT     #151=(CRSFolderPar
COMMENT     (CFolderPar
COMMENT     (CGroupPar (CParagraph 28729864 (8 0) 1 1 1 0 178)
COMMENT     (CObjectList)) "NdeI: 0 sites") 2 4 "CATATG"
COMMENT     "GTATAC")
COMMENT     #152=(CRSFolderPar
COMMENT     (CFolderPar
COMMENT     (CGroupPar (CParagraph 28705344 (8 0) 1 1 1 0 178)
COMMENT     (CObjectList
COMMENT     #153=(CGroupPar
COMMENT     (CParagraph 0 (10 #46# 0) 1 2 2 0 180)
COMMENT     (CObjectList
COMMENT     #154=(CLinePar
COMMENT     (CParagraph 0 (1 #46# 1) 1 2 2 0 191)
COMMENT     " N1: 7 " 1)
COMMENT     #155=(CLinePar
COMMENT     (CParagraph 0 (1 #46# 2) 1 2 2 0 191)
COMMENT     " N2: 1517 " 1)
COMMENT     #156=(CLinePar
COMMENT     (CParagraph 0 (1 #46# 3) 1 2 2 0 191)
COMMENT     " N3: 5129 " 1))))) "PstI: 3 sites")
COMMENT     5 1 "CTGCAG" "GACGTC")
COMMENT     #157=(CRSFolderPar
COMMENT     (CFolderPar
COMMENT     (CGroupPar (CParagraph 28705584 (8 0) 1 1 1 0 178)
COMMENT     (CObjectList
COMMENT     #158=(CGroupPar
COMMENT     (CParagraph 0 (10 #47# 0) 1 2 2 0 180)
COMMENT     (CObjectList
COMMENT     #159=(CLinePar
COMMENT     (CParagraph 0 (1 #47# 1) 1 2 2 0 191)
COMMENT     " N1: 1817 " 1))))) "SacI: 1 site")
COMMENT     5 1 "GAGCTC" "CTCGAG")
COMMENT     #160=(CRSFolderPar
COMMENT     (CFolderPar
COMMENT     (CGroupPar (CParagraph 28705504 (8 0) 1 1 1 0 178)
COMMENT     (CObjectList)) "SalI: 0 sites") 1 5 "GTCGAC"
COMMENT     "CAGCTG")
COMMENT     #161=(CRSFolderPar
COMMENT     (CFolderPar
COMMENT     (CGroupPar (CParagraph 28705264 (8 0) 1 1 1 0 178)
COMMENT     (CObjectList
COMMENT     #162=(CGroupPar
COMMENT     (CParagraph 0 (10 #49# 0) 1 2 2 0 180)
COMMENT     (CObjectList
COMMENT     #163=(CLinePar
COMMENT     (CParagraph 0 (1 #49# 1) 1 2 2 0 191)
COMMENT     " N1: 43 " 1)
COMMENT     #164=(CLinePar
COMMENT     (CParagraph 0 (1 #49# 2) 1 2 2 0 191)
COMMENT     " N2: 54 " 1)
COMMENT     #165=(CLinePar
COMMENT     (CParagraph 0 (1 #49# 3) 1 2 2 0 191)
COMMENT     " N3: 1219 " 1)
COMMENT     #166=(CLinePar
COMMENT     (CParagraph 0 (1 #49# 4) 1 2 2 0 191)
COMMENT     " N4: 1970 " 1)
COMMENT     #167=(CLinePar
COMMENT     (CParagraph 0 (1 #49# 5) 1 2 2 0 191)
COMMENT     " N5: 2044 " 1)
COMMENT     #168=(CLinePar
COMMENT     (CParagraph 0 (1 #49# 6) 1 2 2 0 191)
COMMENT     " N6: 2136 " 1)
COMMENT     #169=(CLinePar
COMMENT     (CParagraph 0 (1 #49# 7) 1 2 2 0 191)
COMMENT     " N7: 2148 " 1)
COMMENT     #170=(CLinePar
COMMENT     (CParagraph 0 (1 #49# 8) 1 2 2 0 191)
COMMENT     " N8: 5078 " 1)
COMMENT     #171=(CLinePar
COMMENT     (CParagraph 0 (1 #49# 9) 1 2 2 0 191)
COMMENT     " N9: 5089 " 1))))) "SmaI: 9 sites")
COMMENT     3 3 "CCCGGG" "GGGCCC")
COMMENT     #172=(CRSFolderPar
COMMENT     (CFolderPar
COMMENT     (CGroupPar (CParagraph 28730104 (8 0) 1 1 1 0 178)
COMMENT     (CObjectList)) "SpeI: 0 sites") 1 5 "ACTAGT"
COMMENT     "TGATCA")
COMMENT     #173=(CRSFolderPar
COMMENT     (CFolderPar
COMMENT     (CGroupPar (CParagraph 28730024 (8 0) 1 1 1 0 178)
COMMENT     (CObjectList)) "XbaI: 0 sites") 1 5 "TCTAGA"
COMMENT     "AGATCT")
COMMENT     #174=(CRSFolderPar
COMMENT     (CFolderPar
COMMENT     (CGroupPar (CParagraph 28642176 (8 0) 1 1 1 0 178)
COMMENT     (CObjectList
COMMENT     #175=(CGroupPar
COMMENT     (CParagraph 0 (10 #52# 0) 1 2 2 0 180)
COMMENT     (CObjectList
COMMENT     #176=(CLinePar
COMMENT     (CParagraph 0 (1 #52# 1) 1 2 2 0 191)
COMMENT     " N1: 1739 " 1)
COMMENT     #177=(CLinePar
COMMENT     (CParagraph 0 (1 #52# 2) 1 2 2 0 191)
COMMENT     " N2: 2463 " 1)
COMMENT     #178=(CLinePar
COMMENT     (CParagraph 0 (1 #52# 3) 1 2 2 0 191)
COMMENT     " N3: 4461 " 1))))) "XhoI: 3 sites")
COMMENT     1 5 "CTCGAG" "GAGCTC")))
COMMENT     "Restriction/Methylation Map")
COMMENT     #179=(CFolderPar
COMMENT     (CGroupPar (CParagraph 14 (0 0) 1 1 0 0 178)
COMMENT     (CObjectList
COMMENT     #180=(CLinePar (CParagraph 0 (0 0) 1 2 1 0 180)
COMMENT     " Similarity between ambiguous nucleotides (if any)"
COMMENT     1)
COMMENT     #181=(CLinePar (CParagraph 0 (0 0) 1 2 1 0 180)
COMMENT     "is calculated as an AVERAGE similarity" 1)
COMMENT     #182=(CFolderPar
COMMENT     (CGroupPar (CParagraph 28729304 (9 0) 1 1 1 0 178)
COMMENT     (CObjectList
COMMENT     #183=(CGroupPar
COMMENT     (CParagraph 0 (11 #56# 0) 1 2 2 0 180)
COMMENT     (CObjectList
COMMENT     #184=(COlyLinePar
COMMENT     (CLinePar
COMMENT     (CParagraph 0
COMMENT     (17
COMMENT     #185=(COligo "1241F"
COMMENT     "TGTAGGTTTGGCAAGCTAGC" "" 0
COMMENT     (CStringList) 0) 0) 1 2 2 0
COMMENT     181) " TGTAGGTTTGGCAAGCTAGC" 1))))))
COMMENT     "1241F (0 sites)")
COMMENT     #186=(CFolderPar
COMMENT     (CGroupPar (CParagraph 28729064 (9 0) 1 1 1 0 178)
COMMENT     (CObjectList
COMMENT     #187=(CGroupPar
COMMENT     (CParagraph 0 (11 #57# 0) 1 2 2 0 180)
COMMENT     (CObjectList
COMMENT     #188=(COlyLinePar
COMMENT     (CLinePar
COMMENT     (CParagraph 0
COMMENT     (17
COMMENT     #189=(COligo "1563F"
COMMENT     "CTGGGAAATCACCATAAACG" "" 0
COMMENT     (CStringList) 0) 0) 1 2 2 0
COMMENT     181) " CTGGGAAATCACCATAAACG" 1))))))
COMMENT     "1563F (0 sites)")
COMMENT     #190=(CFolderPar
COMMENT     (CGroupPar (CParagraph 28728824 (9 0) 1 1 1 0 178)
COMMENT     (CObjectList
COMMENT     #191=(CGroupPar
COMMENT     (CParagraph 0 (11 #58# 0) 1 2 2 0 180)
COMMENT     (CObjectList
COMMENT     #192=(COlyLinePar
COMMENT     (CLinePar
COMMENT     (CParagraph 0
COMMENT     (17
COMMENT     #193=(COligo "3'AD"
COMMENT     "AGATGGTGCACGATGCACAG" "" 0
COMMENT     (CStringList) 0) 0) 1 2 2 0
COMMENT     181) " AGATGGTGCACGATGCACAG" 1))))))
COMMENT     "3'AD (0 sites)")
COMMENT     #194=(CFolderPar
COMMENT     (CGroupPar (CParagraph 28728584 (9 0) 1 1 1 0 178)
COMMENT     (CObjectList
COMMENT     #195=(CGroupPar
COMMENT     (CParagraph 0 (11 #59# 0) 1 2 2 0 180)
COMMENT     (CObjectList
COMMENT     #196=(COlyLinePar
COMMENT     (CLinePar
COMMENT     (CParagraph 0
COMMENT     (17
COMMENT     #197=(COligo "3'AOX1"
COMMENT     "GCAAATGGCATTCTGACATCC" "" 0
COMMENT     (CStringList) 0) 0) 1 2 2 0
COMMENT     181) " GCAAATGGCATTCTGACATCC" 1))))))
COMMENT     "3'AOX1 (0 sites)")
COMMENT     #198=(CFolderPar
COMMENT     (CGroupPar (CParagraph 28728344 (9 0) 1 1 1 0 178)
COMMENT     (CObjectList
COMMENT     #199=(CGroupPar
COMMENT     (CParagraph 0 (11 #60# 0) 1 2 2 0 180)
COMMENT     (CObjectList
COMMENT     #200=(COlyLinePar
COMMENT     (CLinePar
COMMENT     (CParagraph 0
COMMENT     (17
COMMENT     #201=(COligo "3'BD"
COMMENT     "TAAGAGTCACTTTAAAATTTGTATC"
COMMENT     "" 0 (CStringList) 0) 0) 1 2
COMMENT     2 0 181)
COMMENT     " TAAGAGTCACTTTAAAATTTGTATC" 1))))))
COMMENT     "3'BD (0 sites)")
COMMENT     #202=(CFolderPar
COMMENT     (CGroupPar (CParagraph 28728104 (9 0) 1 1 1 0 178)
COMMENT     (CObjectList
COMMENT     #203=(CGroupPar
COMMENT     (CParagraph 0 (11 #61# 0) 1 2 2 0 180)
COMMENT     (CObjectList
COMMENT     #204=(COlyLinePar
COMMENT     (CLinePar
COMMENT     (CParagraph 0
COMMENT     (17
COMMENT     #205=(COligo "5'AOX1"
COMMENT     "GACTGGTTCCAATTGACAAGC" "" 0
COMMENT     (CStringList) 0) 0) 1 2 2 0
COMMENT     181) " GACTGGTTCCAATTGACAAGC" 1))))))
COMMENT     "5'AOX1 (0 sites)")
COMMENT     #206=(CFolderPar
COMMENT     (CGroupPar (CParagraph 28727864 (9 0) 1 1 1 0 178)
COMMENT     (CObjectList
COMMENT     #207=(CGroupPar
COMMENT     (CParagraph 0 (11 #62# 0) 1 2 2 0 180)
COMMENT     (CObjectList
COMMENT     #208=(COlyLinePar
COMMENT     (CLinePar
COMMENT     (CParagraph 0
COMMENT     (17
COMMENT     #209=(COligo "a-Factor"
COMMENT     "TACTATTGCCAGCATTGCTGC" "" 0
COMMENT     (CStringList) 0) 0) 1 2 2 0
COMMENT     181) " TACTATTGCCAGCATTGCTGC" 1))))))
COMMENT     "a-Factor (0 sites)")
COMMENT     #210=(CFolderPar
COMMENT     (CGroupPar (CParagraph 28727600 (9 0) 1 1 1 0 178)
COMMENT     (CObjectList
COMMENT     #211=(CGroupPar
COMMENT     (CParagraph 0 (11 #63# 0) 1 2 2 0 180)
COMMENT     (CObjectList
COMMENT     #212=(COlyLinePar
COMMENT     (CLinePar
COMMENT     (CParagraph 0
COMMENT     (17
COMMENT     #213=(COligo "BGH"
COMMENT     "TAGAAGGCACAGTCGAGG" "" 0
COMMENT     (CStringList) 0) 0) 1 2 2 0
COMMENT     181) " TAGAAGGCACAGTCGAGG" 1))))))
COMMENT     "BGH (0 sites)")
COMMENT     #214=(CFolderPar
COMMENT     (CGroupPar (CParagraph 28727360 (9 0) 1 1 1 0 178)
COMMENT     (CObjectList
COMMENT     #215=(CGroupPar
COMMENT     (CParagraph 0 (11 #64# 0) 1 2 2 0 180)
COMMENT     (CObjectList
COMMENT     #216=(COlyLinePar
COMMENT     (CLinePar
COMMENT     (CParagraph 0
COMMENT     (17
COMMENT     #217=(COligo "GAL4AD"
COMMENT     "TCACACTACAATGGATG" "" 0
COMMENT     (CStringList) 0) 0) 1 2 2 0
COMMENT     181) " TCACACTACAATGGATG" 1))))))
COMMENT     "GAL4AD (0 sites)")
COMMENT     #218=(CFolderPar
COMMENT     (CGroupPar (CParagraph 28727120 (9 0) 1 1 1 0 178)
COMMENT     (CObjectList
COMMENT     #219=(CGroupPar
COMMENT     (CParagraph 0 (11 #65# 0) 1 2 2 0 180)
COMMENT     (CObjectList
COMMENT     #220=(COlyLinePar
COMMENT     (CLinePar
COMMENT     (CParagraph 0
COMMENT     (17
COMMENT     #221=(COligo "GLP2"
COMMENT     "CTTTATGTTTTTGGCGTCTTCCA" ""
COMMENT     0 (CStringList) 0) 0) 1 2 2
COMMENT     0 181) " CTTTATGTTTTTGGCGTCTTCCA" 1))))))
COMMENT     "GLP2 (0 sites)")
COMMENT     #222=(CFolderPar
COMMENT     (CGroupPar (CParagraph 28726880 (9 0) 1 1 1 0 178)
COMMENT     (CObjectList
COMMENT     #223=(CGroupPar
COMMENT     (CParagraph 0 (11 #66# 0) 1 2 2 0 180)
COMMENT     (CObjectList
COMMENT     #224=(COlyLinePar
COMMENT     (CLinePar
COMMENT     (CParagraph 0
COMMENT     (17
COMMENT     #225=(COligo "H1.3F"
COMMENT     "GACGTCAATGGGAGTTTGTT" "" 0
COMMENT     (CStringList) 0) 0) 1 2 2 0
COMMENT     181) " GACGTCAATGGGAGTTTGTT" 1))))))
COMMENT     "H1.3F (0 sites)")
COMMENT     #226=(CFolderPar
COMMENT     (CGroupPar (CParagraph 28726640 (9 0) 1 1 1 0 178)
COMMENT     (CObjectList
COMMENT     #227=(CGroupPar
COMMENT     (CParagraph 0 (11 #67# 0) 1 2 2 0 180)
COMMENT     (CObjectList
COMMENT     #228=(COlyLinePar
COMMENT     (CLinePar
COMMENT     (CParagraph 0
COMMENT     (17
COMMENT     #229=(COligo "M13F"
COMMENT     "GTAAAACGACGGCCAG" "" 0
COMMENT     (CStringList) 0) 0) 1 2 2 0
COMMENT     181) " GTAAAACGACGGCCAG" 1))))))
COMMENT     "M13F (0 sites)")
COMMENT     #230=(CFolderPar
COMMENT     (CGroupPar (CParagraph 28726400 (9 0) 1 1 1 0 178)
COMMENT     (CObjectList
COMMENT     #231=(CGroupPar
COMMENT     (CParagraph 0 (11 #68# 0) 1 2 2 0 180)
COMMENT     (CObjectList
COMMENT     #232=(COlyLinePar
COMMENT     (CLinePar
COMMENT     (CParagraph 0
COMMENT     (17
COMMENT     #233=(COligo "M13F(-47)"
COMMENT     "CGCCAGGGTTTTCCCAGTCACGAC"
COMMENT     "" 0 (CStringList) 0) 0) 1 2
COMMENT     2 0 181)
COMMENT     " CGCCAGGGTTTTCCCAGTCACGAC" 1))))))
COMMENT     "M13F(-47) (0 sites)")
COMMENT     #234=(CFolderPar
COMMENT     (CGroupPar (CParagraph 28726160 (9 0) 1 1 1 0 178)
COMMENT     (CObjectList
COMMENT     #235=(CGroupPar
COMMENT     (CParagraph 0 (11 #69# 0) 1 2 2 0 180)
COMMENT     (CObjectList
COMMENT     #236=(COlyLinePar
COMMENT     (CLinePar
COMMENT     (CParagraph 0
COMMENT     (17
COMMENT     #237=(COligo "M13R"
COMMENT     "CAGGAAACAGCTATGAC" "" 0
COMMENT     (CStringList) 0) 0) 1 2 2 0
COMMENT     181) " CAGGAAACAGCTATGAC" 1))))))
COMMENT     "M13R (0 sites)")
COMMENT     #238=(CFolderPar
COMMENT     (CGroupPar (CParagraph 28725920 (9 0) 1 1 1 0 178)
COMMENT     (CObjectList
COMMENT     #239=(CGroupPar
COMMENT     (CParagraph 0 (11 #70# 0) 1 2 2 0 180)
COMMENT     (CObjectList
COMMENT     #240=(COlyLinePar
COMMENT     (CLinePar
COMMENT     (CParagraph 0
COMMENT     (17
COMMENT     #241=(COligo "M13R(-48)"
COMMENT     "AGCGGATAACAATTTCACACAGGA"
COMMENT     "" 0 (CStringList) 0) 0) 1 2
COMMENT     2 0 181)
COMMENT     " AGCGGATAACAATTTCACACAGGA" 1))))))
COMMENT     "M13R(-48) (0 sites)")
COMMENT     #242=(CFolderPar
COMMENT     (CGroupPar (CParagraph 39362176 (9 0) 1 1 1 0 178)
COMMENT     (CObjectList
COMMENT     #243=(CGroupPar
COMMENT     (CParagraph 0 (11 #91# 0) 1 2 2 0 180)
COMMENT     (CObjectList
COMMENT     #244=(COlyLinePar
COMMENT     (CLinePar
COMMENT     (CParagraph 0
COMMENT     (17
COMMENT     #245=(COligo "pBac-1-seqR:"
COMMENT     "CAACCCTTGTTTGAAACTAA" "" 0
COMMENT     (CStringList) 0) 0) 1 2 2 0
COMMENT     181) " CAACCCTTGTTTGAAACTAA" 1))))))
COMMENT     "pBac-1-seqR: (0 sites)")
COMMENT     #246=(CFolderPar
COMMENT     (CGroupPar (CParagraph 28725680 (9 0) 1 1 1 0 178)
COMMENT     (CObjectList
COMMENT     #247=(CGroupPar
COMMENT     (CParagraph 0 (11 #71# 0) 1 2 2 0 180)
COMMENT     (CObjectList
COMMENT     #248=(COlyLinePar
COMMENT     (CLinePar
COMMENT     (CParagraph 0
COMMENT     (17
COMMENT     #249=(COligo "PBV220F"
COMMENT     "AAGAAGGGCAGCATTCAAAG" "" 0
COMMENT     (CStringList) 0) 0) 1 2 2 0
COMMENT     181) " AAGAAGGGCAGCATTCAAAG" 1))))))
COMMENT     "PBV220F (0 sites)")
COMMENT     #250=(CFolderPar
COMMENT     (CGroupPar (CParagraph 28725440 (9 0) 1 1 1 0 178)
COMMENT     (CObjectList
COMMENT     #251=(CGroupPar
COMMENT     (CParagraph 0 (11 #72# 0) 1 2 2 0 180)
COMMENT     (CObjectList
COMMENT     #252=(COlyLinePar
COMMENT     (CLinePar
COMMENT     (CParagraph 0
COMMENT     (17
COMMENT     #253=(COligo "PBV220R"
COMMENT     "CTGCGTTCTGATTTAATCTG" "" 0
COMMENT     (CStringList) 0) 0) 1 2 2 0
COMMENT     181) " CTGCGTTCTGATTTAATCTG" 1))))))
COMMENT     "PBV220R (0 sites)")
COMMENT     #254=(CFolderPar
COMMENT     (CGroupPar (CParagraph 28725200 (9 0) 1 1 1 0 178)
COMMENT     (CObjectList
COMMENT     #255=(CGroupPar
COMMENT     (CParagraph 0 (11 #73# 0) 1 2 2 0 180)
COMMENT     (CObjectList
COMMENT     #256=(COlyLinePar
COMMENT     (CLinePar
COMMENT     (CParagraph 0
COMMENT     (17
COMMENT     #257=(COligo "pEGFP-C-3'"
COMMENT     "AAACCTCTACAAATGTGGTATG" ""
COMMENT     0 (CStringList) 0) 0) 1 2 2
COMMENT     0 181) " AAACCTCTACAAATGTGGTATG" 1))))))
COMMENT     "pEGFP-C-3' (0 sites)")
COMMENT     #258=(CFolderPar
COMMENT     (CGroupPar (CParagraph 28724960 (9 0) 1 1 1 0 178)
COMMENT     (CObjectList
COMMENT     #259=(CGroupPar
COMMENT     (CParagraph 0 (11 #74# 0) 1 2 2 0 180)
COMMENT     (CObjectList
COMMENT     #260=(COlyLinePar
COMMENT     (CLinePar
COMMENT     (CParagraph 0
COMMENT     (17
COMMENT     #261=(COligo "pEGFP-C-5'"
COMMENT     "CATGGTCCTGCTGGAGTTCGTG" ""
COMMENT     0 (CStringList) 0) 0) 1 2 2
COMMENT     0 181) " CATGGTCCTGCTGGAGTTCGTG" 1))
COMMENT     #262=(CLinePar
COMMENT     (CParagraph 0 (2 #74# 1) 1 2 2 0 193)
COMMENT     " N1: position 3760 similarity 100.0% "
COMMENT     1))))) "pEGFP-C-5' (1 site)")
COMMENT     #263=(CFolderPar
COMMENT     (CGroupPar (CParagraph 28724720 (9 0) 1 1 1 0 178)
COMMENT     (CObjectList
COMMENT     #264=(CGroupPar
COMMENT     (CParagraph 0 (11 #75# 0) 1 2 2 0 180)
COMMENT     (CObjectList
COMMENT     #265=(COlyLinePar
COMMENT     (CLinePar
COMMENT     (CParagraph 0
COMMENT     (17
COMMENT     #266=(COligo "pEGFP-N-3'"
COMMENT     "CGTCGCCGTCCAGCTCGACCAG" ""
COMMENT     0 (CStringList) 0) 0) 1 2 2
COMMENT     0 181) " CGTCGCCGTCCAGCTCGACCAG" 1))
COMMENT     #267=(CLinePar
COMMENT     (CParagraph 0 (2 #75# 1) 1 2 2 0 193)
COMMENT     " N1: position 3152 similarity 100.0% on complementary strand"
COMMENT     1))))) "pEGFP-N-3' (1 site)")
COMMENT     #268=(CFolderPar
COMMENT     (CGroupPar (CParagraph 28724480 (9 0) 1 1 1 0 178)
COMMENT     (CObjectList
COMMENT     #269=(CGroupPar
COMMENT     (CParagraph 0 (11 #76# 0) 1 2 2 0 180)
COMMENT     (CObjectList
COMMENT     #270=(COlyLinePar
COMMENT     (CLinePar
COMMENT     (CParagraph 0
COMMENT     (17
COMMENT     #271=(COligo "pEGFP-N-5'"
COMMENT     "TGGGAGGTCTATATAAGCAGAG" ""
COMMENT     0 (CStringList) 0) 0) 1 2 2
COMMENT     0 181) " TGGGAGGTCTATATAAGCAGAG" 1))))))
COMMENT     "pEGFP-N-5' (0 sites)")
COMMENT     #272=(CFolderPar
COMMENT     (CGroupPar (CParagraph 28724240 (9 0) 1 1 1 0 178)
COMMENT     (CObjectList
COMMENT     #273=(CGroupPar
COMMENT     (CParagraph 0 (11 #77# 0) 1 2 2 0 180)
COMMENT     (CObjectList
COMMENT     #274=(COlyLinePar
COMMENT     (CLinePar
COMMENT     (CParagraph 0
COMMENT     (17
COMMENT     #275=(COligo "pGEX-3'"
COMMENT     "CCGGGAGCTGCATGTGTCAGAGG" ""
COMMENT     0 (CStringList) 0) 0) 1 2 2
COMMENT     0 181) " CCGGGAGCTGCATGTGTCAGAGG" 1))
COMMENT     #276=(CLinePar
COMMENT     (CParagraph 0 (2 #77# 1) 1 2 2 0 193)
COMMENT     " N1: position 5796 similarity 100.0% "
COMMENT     1))))) "pGEX-3' (1 site)")
COMMENT     #277=(CFolderPar
COMMENT     (CGroupPar (CParagraph 28724000 (9 0) 1 1 1 0 178)
COMMENT     (CObjectList
COMMENT     #278=(CGroupPar
COMMENT     (CParagraph 0 (11 #78# 0) 1 2 2 0 180)
COMMENT     (CObjectList
COMMENT     #279=(COlyLinePar
COMMENT     (CLinePar
COMMENT     (CParagraph 0
COMMENT     (17
COMMENT     #280=(COligo "pGEX-5'"
COMMENT     "GGGCTGGCAAGCCACGTTTGGTG" ""
COMMENT     0 (CStringList) 0) 0) 1 2 2
COMMENT     0 181) " GGGCTGGCAAGCCACGTTTGGTG" 1))))))
COMMENT     "pGEX-5' (0 sites)")
COMMENT     #281=(CFolderPar
COMMENT     (CGroupPar (CParagraph 39357432 (9 0) 1 1 1 0 178)
COMMENT     (CObjectList
COMMENT     #282=(CGroupPar
COMMENT     (CParagraph 0 (11 #87# 0) 1 2 2 0 180)
COMMENT     (CObjectList
COMMENT     #283=(COlyLinePar
COMMENT     (CLinePar
COMMENT     (CParagraph 0
COMMENT     (17
COMMENT     #284=(COligo "PRM1"
COMMENT     "AACGCAGTCAGGCACCGTGT"
COMMENT     "Sense primer for PCR amplification of 86 - 1286 region of PBR322"
COMMENT     0 (CStringList) 0) 0) 1 2 2
COMMENT     0 181) " AACGCAGTCAGGCACCGTGT" 1))
COMMENT     #285=(CLinePar
COMMENT     (CParagraph 0 (0 0) 1 2 2 0 180)
COMMENT     "Sense primer for PCR amplification of 86 - 1286 region of PBR322"
COMMENT     1))))) "PRM1 (0 sites)")
COMMENT     #286=(CFolderPar
COMMENT     (CGroupPar (CParagraph 39365720 (9 0) 1 1 1 0 178)
COMMENT     (CObjectList
COMMENT     #287=(CGroupPar
COMMENT     (CParagraph 0 (11 #88# 0) 1 2 2 0 180)
COMMENT     (CObjectList
COMMENT     #288=(COlyLinePar
COMMENT     (CLinePar
COMMENT     (CParagraph 0
COMMENT     (17
COMMENT     #289=(COligo "PRM2"
COMMENT     "ATCCGTTAGCGAGGTGCCGC"
COMMENT     "Antisense primer for PCR amplification of 86 - 1286 region of
            PBR322"
COMMENT     0 (CStringList) 0) 0) 1 2 2
COMMENT     0 181) " ATCCGTTAGCGAGGTGCCGC" 1))
COMMENT     #290=(CLinePar
COMMENT     (CParagraph 0 (0 0) 1 2 2 0 180)
COMMENT     "Antisense primer for PCR amplification of 86 - 1286 region of
            PBR322"
COMMENT     1))))) "PRM2 (0 sites)")
COMMENT     #291=(CFolderPar
COMMENT     (CGroupPar (CParagraph 28723760 (9 0) 1 1 1 0 178)
COMMENT     (CObjectList
COMMENT     #292=(CGroupPar
COMMENT     (CParagraph 0 (11 #79# 0) 1 2 2 0 180)
COMMENT     (CObjectList
COMMENT     #293=(COlyLinePar
COMMENT     (CLinePar
COMMENT     (CParagraph 0
COMMENT     (17
COMMENT     #294=(COligo "pRNA-CMV-F"
COMMENT     "GTACGGTGGGAGGTCTATAT" "" 0
COMMENT     (CStringList) 0) 0) 1 2 2 0
COMMENT     181) " GTACGGTGGGAGGTCTATAT" 1))))))
COMMENT     "pRNA-CMV-F (0 sites)")
COMMENT     #295=(CFolderPar
COMMENT     (CGroupPar (CParagraph 28723520 (9 0) 1 1 1 0 178)
COMMENT     (CObjectList
COMMENT     #296=(CGroupPar
COMMENT     (CParagraph 0 (11 #80# 0) 1 2 2 0 180)
COMMENT     (CObjectList
COMMENT     #297=(COlyLinePar
COMMENT     (CLinePar
COMMENT     (CParagraph 0
COMMENT     (17
COMMENT     #298=(COligo "RVP3"
COMMENT     "CTAGCAAAATAGGCTGTCCC" "" 0
COMMENT     (CStringList) 0) 0) 1 2 2 0
COMMENT     181) " CTAGCAAAATAGGCTGTCCC" 1))))))
COMMENT     "RVP3 (0 sites)")
COMMENT     #299=(CFolderPar
COMMENT     (CGroupPar (CParagraph 28723280 (9 0) 1 1 1 0 178)
COMMENT     (CObjectList
COMMENT     #300=(CGroupPar
COMMENT     (CParagraph 0 (11 #81# 0) 1 2 2 0 180)
COMMENT     (CObjectList
COMMENT     #301=(COlyLinePar
COMMENT     (CLinePar
COMMENT     (CParagraph 0
COMMENT     (17
COMMENT     #302=(COligo "S.tag"
COMMENT     "CGAACGCCAGCACATGGAC" "" 0
COMMENT     (CStringList) 0) 0) 1 2 2 0
COMMENT     181) " CGAACGCCAGCACATGGAC" 1))))))
COMMENT     "S.tag (0 sites)")
COMMENT     #303=(CFolderPar
COMMENT     (CGroupPar (CParagraph 39355352 (9 0) 1 1 1 0 178)
COMMENT     (CObjectList
COMMENT     #304=(CGroupPar
COMMENT     (CParagraph 0 (11 #89# 0) 1 2 2 0 180)
COMMENT     (CObjectList
COMMENT     #305=(COlyLinePar
COMMENT     (CLinePar
COMMENT     (CParagraph 0
COMMENT     (17
COMMENT     #306=(COligo "SD1234S"
COMMENT     "GATCCCCTATGGTGCACTCT" "" 0
COMMENT     (CStringList) 0) 0) 1 2 2 0
COMMENT     181) " GATCCCCTATGGTGCACTCT" 1))))))
COMMENT     "SD1234S (0 sites)")
COMMENT     #307=(CFolderPar
COMMENT     (CGroupPar (CParagraph 39361936 (9 0) 1 1 1 0 178)
COMMENT     (CObjectList
COMMENT     #308=(CGroupPar
COMMENT     (CParagraph 0 (11 #90# 0) 1 2 2 0 180)
COMMENT     (CObjectList
COMMENT     #309=(COlyLinePar
COMMENT     (CLinePar
COMMENT     (CParagraph 0
COMMENT     (17
COMMENT     #310=(COligo "SiRNA5'"
COMMENT     "CCTCCGATCGTTGTCAGAAG" "" 0
COMMENT     (CStringList) 0) 0) 1 2 2 0
COMMENT     181) " CCTCCGATCGTTGTCAGAAG" 1))
COMMENT     #311=(CLinePar
COMMENT     (CParagraph 0 (2 #90# 1) 1 2 2 0 193)
COMMENT     " N1: position 6452 similarity 100.0% on complementary strand"
COMMENT     1))))) "SiRNA5' (1 site)")
COMMENT     #312=(CFolderPar
COMMENT     (CGroupPar (CParagraph 28723040 (9 0) 1 1 1 0 178)
COMMENT     (CObjectList
COMMENT     #313=(CGroupPar
COMMENT     (CParagraph 0 (11 #82# 0) 1 2 2 0 180)
COMMENT     (CObjectList
COMMENT     #314=(COlyLinePar
COMMENT     (CLinePar
COMMENT     (CParagraph 0
COMMENT     (17
COMMENT     #315=(COligo "SP6"
COMMENT     "GATTTAGGTGACACTATAG" "" 0
COMMENT     (CStringList) 0) 0) 1 2 2 0
COMMENT     181) " GATTTAGGTGACACTATAG" 1))))))
COMMENT     "SP6 (0 sites)")
COMMENT     #316=(CFolderPar
COMMENT     (CGroupPar (CParagraph 28722800 (9 0) 1 1 1 0 178)
COMMENT     (CObjectList
COMMENT     #317=(CGroupPar
COMMENT     (CParagraph 0 (11 #83# 0) 1 2 2 0 180)
COMMENT     (CObjectList
COMMENT     #318=(COlyLinePar
COMMENT     (CLinePar
COMMENT     (CParagraph 0
COMMENT     (17
COMMENT     #319=(COligo "T3"
COMMENT     "ATTAACCCTCACTAAAGGGA" "" 0
COMMENT     (CStringList) 0) 0) 1 2 2 0
COMMENT     181) " ATTAACCCTCACTAAAGGGA" 1))))))
COMMENT     "T3 (0 sites)")
COMMENT     #320=(CFolderPar
COMMENT     (CGroupPar (CParagraph 39364416 (9 0) 1 1 1 0 178)
COMMENT     (CObjectList
COMMENT     #321=(CGroupPar
COMMENT     (CParagraph 0 (11 #84# 0) 1 2 2 0 180)
COMMENT     (CObjectList
COMMENT     #322=(COlyLinePar
COMMENT     (CLinePar
COMMENT     (CParagraph 0
COMMENT     (17
COMMENT     #323=(COligo "T7 promotor"
COMMENT     "TAATACGACTCACTATAGG" "" 0
COMMENT     (CStringList) 0) 0) 1 2 2 0
COMMENT     181) " TAATACGACTCACTATAGG" 1))))))
COMMENT     "T7 promotor (0 sites)")
COMMENT     #324=(CFolderPar
COMMENT     (CGroupPar (CParagraph 39364976 (9 0) 1 1 1 0 178)
COMMENT     (CObjectList
COMMENT     #325=(CGroupPar
COMMENT     (CParagraph 0 (11 #85# 0) 1 2 2 0 180)
COMMENT     (CObjectList
COMMENT     #326=(COlyLinePar
COMMENT     (CLinePar
COMMENT     (CParagraph 0
COMMENT     (17
COMMENT     #327=(COligo "T7 terminator"
COMMENT     "TGCTAGTTATTGCTCAGCGG" "" 0
COMMENT     (CStringList) 0) 0) 1 2 2 0
COMMENT     181) " TGCTAGTTATTGCTCAGCGG" 1))))))
COMMENT     "T7 terminator (0 sites)")
COMMENT     #328=(CFolderPar
COMMENT     (CGroupPar (CParagraph 39365536 (9 0) 1 1 1 0 178)
COMMENT     (CObjectList
COMMENT     #329=(CGroupPar
COMMENT     (CParagraph 0 (11 #86# 0) 1 2 2 0 180)
COMMENT     (CObjectList
COMMENT     #330=(COlyLinePar
COMMENT     (CLinePar
COMMENT     (CParagraph 0
COMMENT     (17
COMMENT     #331=(COligo "U6-5'"
COMMENT     "TACGATACAAGGCTGTTAGAGAG" ""
COMMENT     0 (CStringList) 0) 0) 1 2 2
COMMENT     0 181) " TACGATACAAGGCTGTTAGAGAG" 1))))))
COMMENT     "U6-5' (0 sites)"))) "Motifs (both strands)"))))
COMMENT     (CGraphView
COMMENT     (CWStyleSheet
COMMENT     (CObjectList
COMMENT     #332=(CWidgetStyle "RSite Label" 1 (LOGPEN 0 0 13408563) 1 0 1
COMMENT     (LOGFONT 0 0 0 0 400 0 0 0 0 3 2 1 18 "Georgia") 0.555556 0 1 5
COMMENT     "@N (@S)" 0)
COMMENT     #333=(CWidgetStyle "Signal Label" 1 (LOGPEN 0 0 0) 1 0 1
COMMENT     (LOGFONT 0 0 0 0 700 0 0 0 0 3 2 1 34 "Arial") 0.666667 0 1 1
COMMENT     "@N" 0)
COMMENT     #334=(CWidgetStyle "Molecule Label 2" 0 0 1
COMMENT     (LOGFONT 0 0 0 0 400 0 0 0 0 3 2 1 18 "Georgia") 0.555556 0 1 16
COMMENT     "@L bp" 0)
COMMENT     #335=(CWidgetStyle "Molecule Label 1" 0 0 1
COMMENT     (LOGFONT 0 0 0 0 400 0 0 0 0 3 2 1 34 "Verdana") 0.833333 0 1 1
COMMENT     "@N" 0)
COMMENT     #336=(CWidgetStyle "Shape 3" 1 (LOGPEN 0 0 3355545) 1 1
COMMENT     (LOGBRUSH 0 6724095 0) 0 0 1 (LOGSHAPE 9 1 0.8 1.8 0))
COMMENT     #337=(CWidgetStyle "Shape 1" 1 (LOGPEN 0 0 6723840) 1 1
COMMENT     (LOGBRUSH 0 10079334 0) 0 0 1 (LOGSHAPE 9 1 0.8 1.8 0))
COMMENT     #338=(CWidgetStyle "Axis" 1 (LOGPEN 0 0 10079436) 2 1
COMMENT     (LOGBRUSH 0 13434879 0) 0 0 1 (LOGSHAPE 10 1 0 0 0))
COMMENT     #339=(CWidgetStyle "Line 2" 1 (LOGPEN 0 0 6723840) 8 0 0 0 1
COMMENT     (LOGSHAPE 1 1.9 0 0 0))
COMMENT     #340=(CWidgetStyle "RSite" 1 (LOGPEN 0 0 10053171) 8 0 0 0 1
COMMENT     (LOGSHAPE 1 1.9 0 0 0))
COMMENT     #341=(CWidgetStyle "Short Signal" 1 (LOGPEN 0 0 13395507) 10 0 0 0 1
COMMENT     (LOGSHAPE 1 1.9 0 0 0))
COMMENT     #342=(CWidgetStyle "Uniq RSite Label" 1 (LOGPEN 0 0 153) 1 0 1
COMMENT     (LOGFONT 0 0 0 0 400 0 0 0 0 3 2 1 18 "Georgia") 0.555556 128 1
COMMENT     5 "@N (@S)" 0)
COMMENT     #343=(CWidgetStyle "Vanilla" 1 (LOGPEN 0 0 0) 1 1
COMMENT     (LOGBRUSH 0 16777215 0) 1
COMMENT     (LOGFONT 0 0 0 0 400 0 0 0 0 7 48 2 18 "Times New Roman") 0.8 0
COMMENT     1 2 "?" 0)
COMMENT     #344=(CWidgetStyle "Mark 1" 0 0 1
COMMENT     (LOGFONT 0 0 0 0 400 0 0 0 2 7 48 2 2 "Windings") 0.7 0 1 2 "?"
COMMENT     0)
COMMENT     #345=(CWidgetStyle "Motif Label" 1 (LOGPEN 0 0 16744512) 1 0 1
COMMENT     (LOGFONT 0 0 0 0 400 0 0 0 0 3 2 1 34 "Arial") 0.611111 8388608
COMMENT     1 65535 "@N (@H)" 0)
COMMENT     #346=(CWidgetStyle "Fragment Label 2" 1 (LOGPEN 0 0 0) 1 0 1
COMMENT     (LOGFONT 0 0 0 0 400 0 0 0 0 3 2 1 49 "Courier New") 1.05 0 1 48
COMMENT     "@F bp (molecule @L bp)" 0)
COMMENT     #347=(CWidgetStyle "Fragment Label 1" 1 (LOGPEN 0 0 0) 1 0 1
COMMENT     (LOGFONT 0 0 0 0 400 0 0 0 0 3 2 1 34 "Arial") 0.91 0 1 1
COMMENT     "Fragment of @N" 0)
COMMENT     #348=(CWidgetStyle "Shape 4" 1 (LOGPEN 0 0 0) 1 1
COMMENT     (LOGBRUSH 2 8388608 5) 0 0 0)
COMMENT     #349=(CWidgetStyle "Shape 2" 1 (LOGPEN 0 0 0) 1 1 (LOGBRUSH 0 128 0)
            0
COMMENT     0 0)
COMMENT     #350=(CWidgetStyle "Shape 0" 1 (LOGPEN 0 0 0) 1 1 (LOGBRUSH 0 0 0) 0
            0
COMMENT     0)
COMMENT     #351=(CWidgetStyle "ORF" 1 (LOGPEN 0 0 16384) 8 0 0 0 1
COMMENT     (LOGSHAPE 7 0.2 3.41182 2.86186 0.609808))
COMMENT     #352=(CWidgetStyle "Line 4" 1 (LOGPEN 0 0 32768) 8 0 0 0 0)
COMMENT     #353=(CWidgetStyle "Line 3" 1 (LOGPEN 0 0 16711680) 8 0 0 0 0)
COMMENT     #354=(CWidgetStyle "Line 1" 1 (LOGPEN 0 0 16711680) 1 0 0 0 0)
COMMENT     #355=(CWidgetStyle "Short Promoter" 1 (LOGPEN 0 0 128) 6 0 0 0 0)
COMMENT     #356=(CWidgetStyle "Motif" 1 (LOGPEN 0 0 0) 1 0 0 0 0)
COMMENT     #357=(CWidgetStyle "Line 0" 1 (LOGPEN 0 0 0) 8 0 0 0 0)
COMMENT     #358=(CWidgetStyle "Void" 0 0 0 0 0)
COMMENT     #359=(CWidgetStyle "General Label" 1 (LOGPEN 0 0 0) 1 0 1
COMMENT     (LOGFONT 0 0 0 0 400 0 0 0 0 3 2 1 18 "Times New Roman") 0.91 0
COMMENT     1 3 "@T @N " 0)
COMMENT     #360=(CWidgetStyle "Position" 1 (LOGPEN 0 0 0) 1 0 0 0 0)
COMMENT     #361=(CWidgetStyle "Annotation" 0 0 1
COMMENT     (LOGFONT 0 0 0 0 400 0 0 0 0 3 2 1 18 "Times New Roman") 0.91 0
COMMENT     0 0)
COMMENT     #362=(CWidgetStyle "Position Label" 1 (LOGPEN 0 0 8388608) 1 0 1
COMMENT     (LOGFONT 0 0 0 0 400 0 1 0 0 3 2 1 34 "Arial") 0.63 8388608 1 1
COMMENT     "@N" 0)
COMMENT     #363=(CWidgetStyle "Range" 1 (LOGPEN 0 0 0) 1 1
COMMENT     (LOGBRUSH 0 16777215 0) 0 0 0)
COMMENT     #364=(CWidgetStyle "Range Label" 1 (LOGPEN 0 0 8388608) 1 0 1
COMMENT     (LOGFONT 0 0 0 0 400 0 1 0 0 3 2 1 34 "Arial") 0.63 8388608 1 1
COMMENT     "@N" 0)
COMMENT     #365=(CWidgetStyle "ORF Label" 1 (LOGPEN 0 0 49216) 1 0 1
COMMENT     (LOGFONT 0 0 0 0 400 0 0 0 0 3 2 1 18 "Times New Roman")
COMMENT     0.611111 0 1 65535 "@N" 0)
COMMENT     #366=(CWidgetStyle "CDS Label" 1 (LOGPEN 0 0 4227264) 1 0 1
COMMENT     (LOGFONT 0 0 0 0 400 0 0 0 0 3 2 1 34 "Arial") 0.555556 255 1 1
COMMENT     "@N" 0)
COMMENT     #367=(CWidgetStyle "Shape 5" 1 (LOGPEN 0 0 0) 3 1
COMMENT     (LOGBRUSH 0 16777113 0) 1
COMMENT     (LOGFONT 0 0 0 0 400 0 0 0 0 7 48 2 50 "Arial") 0.9 0 0 1
COMMENT     (LOGSHAPE 9 1 0.8 1.8 0))
COMMENT     #368=(CWidgetStyle "CDS" 1 (LOGPEN 0 0 0) 1 1 (LOGBRUSH 2 39423 3) 0
            0
COMMENT     1 (LOGSHAPE 9 1 0.8 1.8 0))
COMMENT     #369=(CWidgetStyle "Label 2" 1 (LOGPEN 0 0 4227264) 1 0 1
COMMENT     (LOGFONT 0 0 0 0 400 0 0 0 0 3 2 1 34 "Arial") 0.944444 8388608
COMMENT     1 1 "@N" 0)
COMMENT     #370=(CWidgetStyle "Label 3" 1 (LOGPEN 0 0 8421376) 1 0 1
COMMENT     (LOGFONT 0 0 0 0 700 255 0 0 0 3 2 1 34 "Arial") 0.833333 255 1
COMMENT     5 "@N (@S)" 0)
COMMENT     #371=(CWidgetStyle "Label 4" 1 (LOGPEN 0 0 8437824) 1 0 1
COMMENT     (LOGFONT 0 0 0 0 400 0 0 0 0 3 2 1 34 "Arial") 0.722222 0 1 5
COMMENT     "@N (@S)" 0)) 0.164644 1.74233 0.164644 2.53336
COMMENT     (70 (CShapeMapEntry 0 "Unique RSite" 1 "Uniq RSite Label") 67
COMMENT     (CShapeMapEntry 0 "ORF" 0 "ORF Label")) 40.0378 40.0378 39 39 0.1
COMMENT     -4126) 1 1 0 1 1
COMMENT     (mapper: 21.3604 -16.1403 40.0378 40.0378 0.01 10 -1 7727 7727 1 0
            0)
COMMENT     #372=(CGroupWidget (CWidget 0 (0 0) 1 2 0 0 Nil 0 100)
COMMENT     (CObjectList
COMMENT     #373=(CGroupWidget (CWidget 1 (0 0) 1 2 0 0 Nil 1 100)
COMMENT     (CObjectList
COMMENT     #374=(CAxis
COMMENT     (CWideLine (CWidget 0 (0 0) 1 2 0 0 #338# 97 0)
COMMENT     (LOGPEN 0 0 10079436) 2 (LOGBRUSH 0 13434879 0) 1
COMMENT     6.275 6.273 1 0.0214037) 0.0811853)
COMMENT     #375=(CLabel (CWidget 1001 (0 0) 1 2 0 0 #335# 0 100)
COMMENT     (LOGPEN 269855480 1075012022 1073163671) 0
COMMENT     (LOGFONT 58 22 0 0 400 0 0 0 0 3 2 1 34 "Verdana")
COMMENT     1.74233 0.833333 0
COMMENT     "Cmtm8_2kb in pAAV-EF1a-ChR2d-EGFP"
COMMENT     "Cmtm8_2kb in pAAV-EF1a-ChR2d-EGFP" 65535 0 0.871165
COMMENT     0 -10 21.0551 1.44863 Nil)
COMMENT     #376=(CLabel
COMMENT     (CWidget 1002 (0 0) 1 2 0 0 #334# 1944045328 100)
COMMENT     (LOGPEN 0 0 10) 11260816
COMMENT     (LOGFONT 38 14 0 0 400 0 0 0 0 3 2 1 18 "Georgia")
COMMENT     1.74233 0.555556 0 "7727 bp" "@L bp" 16 0 -0.871165
COMMENT     0 -10.8 3.22196 0.924127 Nil)) (CObjectList))
COMMENT     #377=(CGroupWidget (CWidget 10 (6 0) 1 2 0 0 Nil 1943841072 100)
COMMENT     (CObjectList
COMMENT     #378=(CGroupWidget
COMMENT     (CWidget 4 (7 4 0) 1 2 0 0 Nil -741473723 100)
COMMENT     (CObjectList
COMMENT     #379=(CWideArrow
COMMENT     (CWideLine
COMMENT     (CWidget 0 (3 #55# 0) 1 2 0 0 #336# 0 100)
COMMENT     (LOGPEN 0 0 3355545) 1
COMMENT     (LOGBRUSH 0 6724095 0) 1 4.51147 6.15222 1
COMMENT     0.082322) 0.8 1.8 0)
COMMENT     #380=(CLabel (CWidget 0 (0 0) 1 2 0 0 #333# 0 100)
COMMENT     (LOGPEN 0 0 0) 1
COMMENT     (LOGFONT 46 17 0 0 700 0 0 0 0 3 2 1 34
COMMENT     "Arial") 1.74233 0.666667 0 "Cmtm8 2kb" "@N"
COMMENT     1 13.5268 5.22699 0 -10 4.72054 1.09896 #379#))
COMMENT     (CObjectList))) (CObjectList))
COMMENT     #381=(CGroupWidget (CWidget 11 (8 0) 1 2 0 0 Nil 48 100)
COMMENT     (CObjectList
COMMENT     #382=(CGroupWidget
COMMENT     (CWidget 1 (10 #36# 0) 1 2 0 0 Nil 14 100)
COMMENT     (CObjectList
COMMENT     #383=(CScratch
COMMENT     (CWidget 1 (1 #36# 1) 1 2 0 0 #340# 96 100)
COMMENT     (LOGPEN 0 6 10053171) 8 1 4.932 1.9 0.082322
COMMENT     1)
COMMENT     #384=(CLabel (CWidget 0 (0 0) 1 2 0 0 #342# 2 100)
COMMENT     (LOGPEN 0 0 153) 1
COMMENT     (LOGFONT 38 14 0 0 400 0 0 0 0 3 2 1 18
COMMENT     "Georgia") 1.74233 0.555556 128
COMMENT     "{\\i Afl}II (1653)" "@N (@S)" 5 14.0862
COMMENT     -1.74233 0 -10 4.42082 0.924127 #383#))
COMMENT     (CObjectList))
COMMENT     #385=(CGroupWidget
COMMENT     (CWidget 1 (10 #38# 0) 1 2 0 0 Nil 1943994370 100)
COMMENT     (CObjectList
COMMENT     #386=(CScratch
COMMENT     (CWidget 1 (1 #38# 1) 1 2 0 0 #340#
COMMENT     1943797762 100) (LOGPEN 0 6 10053171) 8 1
COMMENT     5.5547 1.9 0.082322 1)
COMMENT     #387=(CLabel
COMMENT     (CWidget 0 (0 0) 1 2 0 0 #342# 39365800 100)
COMMENT     (LOGPEN 0 0 153) 1
COMMENT     (LOGFONT 38 14 0 0 400 0 0 0 0 3 2 1 18
COMMENT     "Georgia") 1.74233 0.555556 128
COMMENT     "{\\i Bam}HI (886)" "@N (@S)" 5 12.6362
COMMENT     6.96932 0 -10 4.84542 0.924127 #386#))
COMMENT     (CObjectList))
COMMENT     #388=(CGroupWidget
COMMENT     (CWidget 1 (10 #40# 0) 1 2 0 0 Nil 19019312 100)
COMMENT     (CObjectList
COMMENT     #389=(CScratch
COMMENT     (CWidget 1 (1 #40# 1) 1 2 0 0 #340# 19019312
COMMENT     100) (LOGPEN 0 6 10053171) 8 1 3.16379 1.9
COMMENT     0.082322 1)
COMMENT     #390=(CLabel (CWidget 0 (0 0) 1 2 0 0 #342# 0 100)
COMMENT     (LOGPEN 0 0 153) 1
COMMENT     (LOGFONT 38 14 0 0 400 0 0 0 0 3 2 1 18
COMMENT     "Georgia") 1.74233 0.555556 128
COMMENT     "{\\i Eco}RI (3831)" "@N (@S)" 5 3.95607
COMMENT     -31.3619 0 -10 4.89537 0.924127 #389#))
COMMENT     (CObjectList))
COMMENT     #391=(CGroupWidget
COMMENT     (CWidget 1 (10 #41# 0) 1 2 0 0 Nil 19019232 100)
COMMENT     (CObjectList
COMMENT     #392=(CScratch
COMMENT     (CWidget 1 (1 #41# 1) 1 2 0 0 #340# 19019232
COMMENT     100) (LOGPEN 0 6 10053171) 8 1 3.15729 1.9
COMMENT     0.082322 1)
COMMENT     #393=(CLabel
COMMENT     (CWidget 0 (0 0) 1 2 0 0 #342# 1943841072 100)
COMMENT     (LOGPEN 0 0 153) 1
COMMENT     (LOGFONT 38 14 0 0 400 0 0 0 0 3 2 1 18
COMMENT     "Georgia") 1.74233 0.555556 128
COMMENT     "{\\i Eco}RV (3839)" "@N (@S)" 5 4.02709
COMMENT     -33.1043 0 -10 5.19509 0.924127 #392#))
COMMENT     (CObjectList))
COMMENT     #394=(CGroupWidget
COMMENT     (CWidget 1 (10 #42# 0) 1 2 0 0 Nil 1943841072 100)
COMMENT     (CObjectList
COMMENT     #395=(CScratch
COMMENT     (CWidget 1 (1 #42# 1) 1 2 0 0 #340# 19409636
COMMENT     100) (LOGPEN 0 6 10053171) 8 1 3.15405 1.9
COMMENT     0.082322 1)
COMMENT     #396=(CLabel (CWidget 0 (0 0) 1 2 0 0 #342# 64 100)
COMMENT     (LOGPEN 0 0 153) 1
COMMENT     (LOGFONT 38 14 0 0 400 0 0 0 0 3 2 1 18
COMMENT     "Georgia") 1.74233 0.555556 128
COMMENT     "{\\i Hin}dIII (3843)" "@N (@S)" 5 4.18019
COMMENT     -34.8466 0 -10 5.54476 0.924127 #395#))
COMMENT     (CObjectList))
COMMENT     #397=(CGroupWidget
COMMENT     (CWidget 1 (10 #43# 0) 1 2 0 0 Nil 19401120 100)
COMMENT     (CObjectList
COMMENT     #398=(CScratch
COMMENT     (CWidget 1 (1 #43# 1) 1 2 0 0 #340# 97 100)
COMMENT     (LOGPEN 0 6 10053171) 8 1 3.75319 1.9
COMMENT     0.082322 1)
COMMENT     #399=(CLabel
COMMENT     (CWidget 0 (0 0) 1 2 0 0 #342# 871 100)
COMMENT     (LOGPEN 0 0 153) 1
COMMENT     (LOGFONT 38 14 0 0 400 0 0 0 0 3 2 1 18
COMMENT     "Georgia") 1.74233 0.555556 128
COMMENT     "{\\i Kpn}I (3105)" "@N (@S)" 5 10.3572
COMMENT     -24.3926 0 -10 4.5457 0.924127 #398#))
COMMENT     (CObjectList))
COMMENT     #400=(CGroupWidget
COMMENT     (CWidget 1 (10 #44# 0) 1 2 0 0 Nil 864 100)
COMMENT     (CObjectList
COMMENT     #401=(CScratch
COMMENT     (CWidget 1 (1 #44# 1) 1 2 0 0 #340# 32 100)
COMMENT     (LOGPEN 0 6 10053171) 8 1 4.81835 1.9
COMMENT     0.082322 1)
COMMENT     #402=(CLabel
COMMENT     (CWidget 0 (0 0) 1 2 0 0 #342# 1155 100)
COMMENT     (LOGPEN 0 0 153) 1
COMMENT     (LOGFONT 38 14 0 0 400 0 0 0 0 3 2 1 18
COMMENT     "Georgia") 1.74233 0.555556 128
COMMENT     "{\\i Mlu}I (1793)" "@N (@S)" 5 14.373
COMMENT     -5.22699 0 -10 4.47078 0.924127 #401#))
COMMENT     (CObjectList))
COMMENT     #403=(CGroupWidget
COMMENT     (CWidget 1 (10 #47# 0) 1 2 0 0 Nil 0 100)
COMMENT     (CObjectList
COMMENT     #404=(CScratch
COMMENT     (CWidget 1 (1 #47# 1) 1 2 0 0 #340# 57 100)
COMMENT     (LOGPEN 0 6 10053171) 8 1 4.79886 1.9
COMMENT     0.082322 1)
COMMENT     #405=(CLabel (CWidget 0 (0 0) 1 2 0 0 #342# 0 100)
COMMENT     (LOGPEN 0 0 153) 1
COMMENT     (LOGFONT 38 14 0 0 400 0 0 0 0 3 2 1 18
COMMENT     "Georgia") 1.74233 0.555556 128
COMMENT     "{\\i Sac}I (1817)" "@N (@S)" 5 14.3927
COMMENT     -6.96932 0 -10 4.32092 0.924127 #404#))
COMMENT     (CObjectList))
COMMENT     #406=(CGroupWidget
COMMENT     (CWidget 3 (10 #46# 0) 1 2 0 0 Nil 66 100)
COMMENT     (CObjectList
COMMENT     #407=(CScratch
COMMENT     (CWidget 1 (1 #46# 1) 1 2 0 0 #340# 97 100)
COMMENT     (LOGPEN 0 6 10053171) 8 1 6.26831 1.9
COMMENT     0.082322 1)
COMMENT     #408=(CLabel
COMMENT     (CWidget 0 (0 0) 1 2 0 0 #332# -645 100)
COMMENT     (LOGPEN 0 0 13408563) 1
COMMENT     (LOGFONT 38 14 0 0 400 0 0 0 0 3 2 1 18
COMMENT     "Georgia") 1.74233 0.555556 0
COMMENT     "{\\i Pst}I (7)" "@N (@S)" 5 2.50587 13.9386
COMMENT     0 -10 2.87229 0.924127 #407#)
COMMENT     #409=(CScratch
COMMENT     (CWidget 2 (1 #46# 2) 1 2 0 0 #340# 0 100)
COMMENT     (LOGPEN 0 6 10053171) 8 1 5.04242 1.9
COMMENT     0.082322 1)
COMMENT     #410=(CLabel (CWidget 0 (0 0) 1 2 0 0 #332# 8 100)
COMMENT     (LOGPEN 0 0 13408563) 1
COMMENT     (LOGFONT 38 14 0 0 400 0 0 0 0 3 2 1 18
COMMENT     "Georgia") 1.74233 0.555556 0
COMMENT     "{\\i Pst}I (1517)" "@N (@S)" 5 14.0055 0 0
COMMENT     -10 4.14608 0.924127 #409#)
COMMENT     #411=(CScratch
COMMENT     (CWidget 3 (1 #46# 3) 1 2 0 0 #340# 0 100)
COMMENT     (LOGPEN 0 6 10053171) 8 1 2.11 1.9 0.082322 1)
COMMENT     #412=(CLabel (CWidget 0 (0 0) 1 2 0 0 #332# 0 100)
COMMENT     (LOGPEN 0 0 13408563) 1
COMMENT     (LOGFONT 38 14 0 0 400 0 0 0 0 3 2 1 18
COMMENT     "Georgia") 1.74233 0.555556 0
COMMENT     "{\\i Pst}I (5129)" "@N (@S)" 5 -13.0738
COMMENT     -5.22699 0 -10 4.14608 0.924127 #411#))
COMMENT     (CObjectList))
COMMENT     #413=(CGroupWidget
COMMENT     (CWidget 3 (10 #52# 0) 1 2 0 0 Nil 1 100)
COMMENT     (CObjectList
COMMENT     #414=(CScratch
COMMENT     (CWidget 1 (1 #52# 1) 1 2 0 0 #340# 14435516
COMMENT     100) (LOGPEN 0 6 10053171) 8 1 4.86219 1.9
COMMENT     0.082322 1)
COMMENT     #415=(CLabel (CWidget 0 (0 0) 1 2 0 0 #332# 10 100)
COMMENT     (LOGPEN 0 0 13408563) 1
COMMENT     (LOGFONT 38 14 0 0 400 0 0 0 0 3 2 1 18
COMMENT     "Georgia") 1.74233 0.555556 0
COMMENT     "{\\i Xho}I (1739)" "@N (@S)" 5 14.1954
COMMENT     -3.48466 0 -10 4.5457 0.924127 #414#)
COMMENT     #416=(CScratch
COMMENT     (CWidget 2 (1 #52# 2) 1 2 0 0 #340# 0 100)
COMMENT     (LOGPEN 0 6 10053171) 8 1 4.2744 1.9 0.082322
COMMENT     1)
COMMENT     #417=(CLabel
COMMENT     (CWidget 0 (0 0) 1 2 0 0 #332# 225 100)
COMMENT     (LOGPEN 0 0 13408563) 1
COMMENT     (LOGFONT 38 14 0 0 400 0 0 0 0 3 2 1 18
COMMENT     "Georgia") 1.74233 0.555556 0
COMMENT     "{\\i Xho}I (2463)" "@N (@S)" 5 14.27
COMMENT     -19.1656 0 -10 4.5457 0.924127 #416#)
COMMENT     #418=(CScratch
COMMENT     (CWidget 3 (1 #52# 3) 1 2 0 0 #340# 0 100)
COMMENT     (LOGPEN 0 6 10053171) 8 1 2.65232 1.9
COMMENT     0.082322 1)
COMMENT     #419=(CLabel
COMMENT     (CWidget 0 (0 0) 1 2 0 0 #332# 1717986918 100)
COMMENT     (LOGPEN 0 0 13408563) 1
COMMENT     (LOGFONT 38 14 0 0 400 0 0 0 0 3 2 1 18
COMMENT     "Georgia") 1.74233 0.555556 0
COMMENT     "{\\i Xho}I (4461)" "@N (@S)" 5 -8.67677
COMMENT     -12.1963 0 -10 4.49575 0.924127 #418#))
COMMENT     (CObjectList))
COMMENT     #420=(CGroupWidget
COMMENT     (CWidget 4 (10 #39# 0) 1 2 0 0 Nil 6 100)
COMMENT     (CObjectList
COMMENT     #421=(CScratch
COMMENT     (CWidget 1 (1 #39# 1) 1 2 0 0 #340#
COMMENT     1617106727 100) (LOGPEN 0 6 10053171) 8 1
COMMENT     5.63913 1.9 0.082322 1)
COMMENT     #422=(CLabel (CWidget 0 (0 0) 1 2 0 0 #332# 0 100)
COMMENT     (LOGPEN 0 0 13408563) 1
COMMENT     (LOGFONT 38 14 0 0 400 0 0 0 0 3 2 1 18
COMMENT     "Georgia") 1.74233 0.555556 0
COMMENT     "{\\i Bgl}II (782)" "@N (@S)" 5 10.8187
COMMENT     8.71165 0 -10 4.19603 0.924127 #421#)
COMMENT     #423=(CScratch
COMMENT     (CWidget 2 (1 #39# 2) 1 2 0 0 #340# 129 100)
COMMENT     (LOGPEN 0 6 10053171) 8 1 5.21047 1.9
COMMENT     0.082322 1)
COMMENT     #424=(CLabel (CWidget 0 (0 0) 1 2 0 0 #332# 0 100)
COMMENT     (LOGPEN 0 0 13408563) 1
COMMENT     (LOGFONT 38 14 0 0 400 0 0 0 0 3 2 1 18
COMMENT     "Georgia") 1.74233 0.555556 0
COMMENT     "{\\i Bgl}II (1310)" "@N (@S)" 5 14.1472
COMMENT     1.74233 0 -10 4.5457 0.924127 #423#)
COMMENT     #425=(CScratch
COMMENT     (CWidget 3 (1 #39# 3) 1 2 0 0 #340# 1552 100)
COMMENT     (LOGPEN 0 6 10053171) 8 1 4.30525 1.9
COMMENT     0.082322 1)
COMMENT     #426=(CLabel
COMMENT     (CWidget 0 (0 0) 1 2 0 0 #332# 145 100)
COMMENT     (LOGPEN 0 0 13408563) 1
COMMENT     (LOGFONT 38 14 0 0 400 0 0 0 0 3 2 1 18
COMMENT     "Georgia") 1.74233 0.555556 0
COMMENT     "{\\i Bgl}II (2425)" "@N (@S)" 5 14.387
COMMENT     -17.4233 0 -10 4.62063 0.924127 #425#)
COMMENT     #427=(CScratch
COMMENT     (CWidget 4 (1 #39# 4) 1 2 0 0 #340# 0 100)
COMMENT     (LOGPEN 0 6 10053171) 8 1 2.64745 1.9
COMMENT     0.082322 1)
COMMENT     #428=(CLabel (CWidget 0 (0 0) 1 2 0 0 #332# 0 100)
COMMENT     (LOGPEN 0 0 13408563) 1
COMMENT     (LOGFONT 38 14 0 0 400 0 0 0 0 3 2 1 18
COMMENT     "Georgia") 1.74233 0.555556 0
COMMENT     "{\\i Bgl}II (4467)" "@N (@S)" 5 -8.7908
COMMENT     -10.454 0 -10 4.67059 0.924127 #427#))
COMMENT     (CObjectList))
COMMENT     #429=(CGroupWidget
COMMENT     (CWidget 4 (10 #45# 0) 1 2 0 0 Nil -454 100)
COMMENT     (CObjectList
COMMENT     #430=(CScratch
COMMENT     (CWidget 1 (1 #45# 1) 1 2 0 0 #340# 0 100)
COMMENT     (LOGPEN 0 6 10053171) 8 1 4.50741 1.9
COMMENT     0.082322 1)
COMMENT     #431=(CLabel (CWidget 0 (0 0) 1 2 0 0 #332# 0 100)
COMMENT     (LOGPEN 0 0 13408563) 1
COMMENT     (LOGFONT 38 14 0 0 400 0 0 0 0 3 2 1 18
COMMENT     "Georgia") 1.74233 0.555556 0
COMMENT     "{\\i Nco}I (2176)" "@N (@S)" 5 14.9217
COMMENT     -15.681 0 -10 4.5457 0.924127 #430#)
COMMENT     #432=(CScratch
COMMENT     (CWidget 2 (1 #45# 2) 1 2 0 0 #340# 1208 100)
COMMENT     (LOGPEN 0 6 10053171) 8 1 4.14451 1.9
COMMENT     0.082322 1)
COMMENT     #433=(CLabel (CWidget 0 (0 0) 1 2 0 0 #332# 0 100)
COMMENT     (LOGPEN 0 0 13408563) 1
COMMENT     (LOGFONT 38 14 0 0 400 0 0 0 0 3 2 1 18
COMMENT     "Georgia") 1.74233 0.555556 0
COMMENT     "{\\i Nco}I (2623)" "@N (@S)" 5 13.5128
COMMENT     -20.908 0 -10 4.5457 0.924127 #432#)
COMMENT     #434=(CScratch
COMMENT     (CWidget 3 (1 #45# 3) 1 2 0 0 #340# 0 100)
COMMENT     (LOGPEN 0 6 10053171) 8 1 4.10067 1.9
COMMENT     0.082322 1)
COMMENT     #435=(CLabel (CWidget 0 (0 0) 1 2 0 0 #332# 0 100)
COMMENT     (LOGPEN 0 0 13408563) 1
COMMENT     (LOGFONT 38 14 0 0 400 0 0 0 0 3 2 1 18
COMMENT     "Georgia") 1.74233 0.555556 0
COMMENT     "{\\i Nco}I (2677)" "@N (@S)" 5 13.2007
COMMENT     -22.6503 0 -10 4.67059 0.924127 #434#)
COMMENT     #436=(CScratch
COMMENT     (CWidget 4 (1 #45# 4) 1 2 0 0 #340# 8 100)
COMMENT     (LOGPEN 0 6 10053171) 8 1 3.75238 1.9
COMMENT     0.082322 1)
COMMENT     #437=(CLabel
COMMENT     (CWidget 0 (0 0) 1 2 0 0 #332# -879 100)
COMMENT     (LOGPEN 0 0 13408563) 1
COMMENT     (LOGFONT 38 14 0 0 400 0 0 0 0 3 2 1 18
COMMENT     "Georgia") 1.74233 0.555556 0
COMMENT     "{\\i Nco}I (3106)" "@N (@S)" 5 10.3143
COMMENT     -26.1349 0 -10 4.5457 0.924127 #436#))
COMMENT     (CObjectList))
COMMENT     #438=(CGroupWidget
COMMENT     (CWidget 9 (10 #49# 0) 1 2 0 0 Nil 849 100)
COMMENT     (CObjectList
COMMENT     #439=(CScratch
COMMENT     (CWidget 1 (1 #49# 1) 1 2 0 0 #340# 850 100)
COMMENT     (LOGPEN 0 6 10053171) 8 1 6.23909 1.9
COMMENT     0.082322 1)
COMMENT     #440=(CLabel (CWidget 0 (0 0) 1 2 0 0 #332# 32 100)
COMMENT     (LOGPEN 0 0 13408563) 1
COMMENT     (LOGFONT 38 14 0 0 400 0 0 0 0 3 2 1 18
COMMENT     "Georgia") 1.74233 0.555556 0
COMMENT     "{\\i Sma}I (43)" "@N (@S)" 5 3.22786 12.1963
COMMENT     0 -10 3.72148 0.924127 #439#)
COMMENT     #441=(CScratch
COMMENT     (CWidget 2 (1 #49# 2) 1 2 0 0 #340# 64 100)
COMMENT     (LOGPEN 0 6 10053171) 8 1 6.23016 1.9
COMMENT     0.082322 1)
COMMENT     #442=(CLabel
COMMENT     (CWidget 0 (0 0) 1 2 0 0 #332# 1275 100)
COMMENT     (LOGPEN 0 0 13408563) 1
COMMENT     (LOGFONT 38 14 0 0 400 0 0 0 0 3 2 1 18
COMMENT     "Georgia") 1.74233 0.555556 0
COMMENT     "{\\i Sma}I (54)" "@N (@S)" 5 8.40749 10.454
COMMENT     0 -10 3.72148 0.924127 #441#)
COMMENT     #443=(CScratch
COMMENT     (CWidget 3 (1 #49# 3) 1 2 0 0 #340# 32 100)
COMMENT     (LOGPEN 0 6 10053171) 8 1 5.28435 1.9
COMMENT     0.082322 1)
COMMENT     #444=(CLabel (CWidget 0 (0 0) 1 2 0 0 #332# 0 100)
COMMENT     (LOGPEN 0 0 13408563) 1
COMMENT     (LOGFONT 38 14 0 0 400 0 0 0 0 3 2 1 18
COMMENT     "Georgia") 1.74233 0.555556 0
COMMENT     "{\\i Sma}I (1219)" "@N (@S)" 5 13.8548
COMMENT     3.48466 0 -10 4.5457 0.924127 #443#)
COMMENT     #445=(CScratch
COMMENT     (CWidget 4 (1 #49# 4) 1 2 0 0 #340# 0 100)
COMMENT     (LOGPEN 0 6 10053171) 8 1 4.67465 1.9
COMMENT     0.082322 1)
COMMENT     #446=(CLabel (CWidget 0 (0 0) 1 2 0 0 #332# 49 100)
COMMENT     (LOGPEN 0 0 13408563) 1
COMMENT     (LOGFONT 38 14 0 0 400 0 0 0 0 3 2 1 18
COMMENT     "Georgia") 1.74233 0.555556 0
COMMENT     "{\\i Sma}I (1970)" "@N (@S)" 5 14.795
COMMENT     -8.71165 0 -10 4.72054 0.924127 #445#)
COMMENT     #447=(CScratch
COMMENT     (CWidget 5 (1 #49# 5) 1 2 0 0 #340# -873 100)
COMMENT     (LOGPEN 0 6 10053171) 8 1 4.61457 1.9
COMMENT     0.082322 1)
COMMENT     #448=(CLabel (CWidget 0 (0 0) 1 2 0 0 #332# 8 100)
COMMENT     (LOGPEN 0 0 13408563) 1
COMMENT     (LOGFONT 38 14 0 0 400 0 0 0 0 3 2 1 18
COMMENT     "Georgia") 1.74233 0.555556 0
COMMENT     "{\\i Sma}I (2044)" "@N (@S)" 5 14.9541
COMMENT     -10.454 0 -10 4.72054 0.924127 #447#)
COMMENT     #449=(CScratch
COMMENT     (CWidget 6 (1 #49# 6) 1 2 0 0 #340# 49 100)
COMMENT     (LOGPEN 0 6 10053171) 8 1 4.53988 1.9
COMMENT     0.082322 1)
COMMENT     #450=(CLabel
COMMENT     (CWidget 0 (0 0) 1 2 0 0 #332# -1152 100)
COMMENT     (LOGPEN 0 0 13408563) 1
COMMENT     (LOGFONT 38 14 0 0 400 0 0 0 0 3 2 1 18
COMMENT     "Georgia") 1.74233 0.555556 0
COMMENT     "{\\i Sma}I (2136)" "@N (@S)" 5 14.9074
COMMENT     -12.1963 0 -10 4.59566 0.924127 #449#)
COMMENT     #451=(CScratch
COMMENT     (CWidget 7 (1 #49# 7) 1 2 0 0 #340# 19419920
COMMENT     100) (LOGPEN 0 6 10053171) 8 1 4.53014 1.9
COMMENT     0.082322 1)
COMMENT     #452=(CLabel
COMMENT     (CWidget 0 (0 0) 1 2 0 0 #332# -301 100)
COMMENT     (LOGPEN 0 0 13408563) 1
COMMENT     (LOGFONT 38 14 0 0 400 0 0 0 0 3 2 1 18
COMMENT     "Georgia") 1.74233 0.555556 0
COMMENT     "{\\i Sma}I (2148)" "@N (@S)" 5 15.0286
COMMENT     -13.9386 0 -10 4.59566 0.924127 #451#)
COMMENT     #453=(CScratch
COMMENT     (CWidget 8 (1 #49# 8) 1 2 0 0 #340#
COMMENT     1944045328 100) (LOGPEN 0 6 10053171) 8 1
COMMENT     2.15141 1.9 0.082322 1)
COMMENT     #454=(CLabel (CWidget 0 (0 0) 1 2 0 0 #332# 0 100)
COMMENT     (LOGPEN 0 0 13408563) 1
COMMENT     (LOGFONT 38 14 0 0 400 0 0 0 0 3 2 1 18
COMMENT     "Georgia") 1.74233 0.555556 0
COMMENT     "{\\i Sma}I (5078)" "@N (@S)" 5 -12.902
COMMENT     -8.71165 0 -10 4.77049 0.924127 #453#)
COMMENT     #455=(CScratch
COMMENT     (CWidget 9 (1 #49# 9) 1 2 0 0 #340#
COMMENT     1429195643 100) (LOGPEN 0 6 10053171) 8 1
COMMENT     2.14248 1.9 0.082322 1)
COMMENT     #456=(CLabel (CWidget 0 (0 0) 1 2 0 0 #332# 10 100)
COMMENT     (LOGPEN 0 0 13408563) 1
COMMENT     (LOGFONT 38 14 0 0 400 0 0 0 0 3 2 1 18
COMMENT     "Georgia") 1.74233 0.555556 0
COMMENT     "{\\i Sma}I (5089)" "@N (@S)" 5 -12.8381
COMMENT     -6.96932 0 -10 4.72054 0.924127 #455#))
COMMENT     (CObjectList))) (CObjectList))
COMMENT     #457=(CGroupWidget (CWidget 12 (9 0) 1 2 0 0 Nil 145 100)
COMMENT     (CObjectList
COMMENT     #458=(CGroupWidget
COMMENT     (CWidget 1 (11 #74# 0) 1 2 0 0 Nil 19421092 100)
COMMENT     (CObjectList
COMMENT     #459=(CScratch
COMMENT     (CWidget 1 (2 #74# 1) 1 2 0 0 #356# 97 100)
COMMENT     (LOGPEN 0 0 0) 1 1 3.22143 1.9 0.082322 1)
COMMENT     #460=(CLabel (CWidget 0 (0 0) 1 2 0 0 #345# 49 100)
COMMENT     (LOGPEN 0 0 16744512) 1
COMMENT     (LOGFONT 42 16 0 0 400 0 0 0 0 3 2 1 34
COMMENT     "Arial") 1.74233 0.611111 8388608
COMMENT     "pEGFP-C-5' (100.0%)" "@N (@H)" 65535 6.77835
COMMENT     -29.6196 0 -10 9.16634 1.04901 #459#))
COMMENT     (CObjectList))
COMMENT     #461=(CGroupWidget
COMMENT     (CWidget 1 (11 #75# 0) 1 2 0 0 Nil -817 100)
COMMENT     (CObjectList
COMMENT     #462=(CScratch
COMMENT     (CWidget 1 (2 #75# 1) 1 2 0 0 #356# 185 100)
COMMENT     (LOGPEN 0 0 0) 1 1 3.71504 1.9 0.082322 1)
COMMENT     #463=(CLabel (CWidget 0 (0 0) 1 2 0 0 #345# 8 100)
COMMENT     (LOGPEN 0 0 16744512) 1
COMMENT     (LOGFONT 42 16 0 0 400 0 0 0 0 3 2 1 34
COMMENT     "Arial") 1.74233 0.611111 8388608
COMMENT     "pEGFP-N-3' (100.0%)" "@N (@H)" 65535 12.3177
COMMENT     -27.8773 0 -10 9.11639 1.04901 #462#))
COMMENT     (CObjectList))
COMMENT     #464=(CGroupWidget
COMMENT     (CWidget 1 (11 #77# 0) 1 2 0 0 Nil 33 100)
COMMENT     (CObjectList
COMMENT     #465=(CScratch
COMMENT     (CWidget 1 (2 #77# 1) 1 2 0 0 #356# 19419612
COMMENT     100) (LOGPEN 0 0 0) 1 1 1.5685 1.9 0.082322
COMMENT     1)
COMMENT     #466=(CLabel
COMMENT     (CWidget 0 (0 0) 1 2 0 0 #345# 1944045328 100)
COMMENT     (LOGPEN 0 0 16744512) 1
COMMENT     (LOGFONT 42 16 0 0 400 0 0 0 0 3 2 1 34
COMMENT     "Arial") 1.74233 0.611111 8388608
COMMENT     "pGEX-3' (100.0%)" "@N (@H)" 65535 -15.8001 0
COMMENT     0 -10 7.59282 1.04901 #465#)) (CObjectList))
COMMENT     #467=(CGroupWidget
COMMENT     (CWidget 1 (11 #90# 0) 1 2 0 0 Nil 62 100)
COMMENT     (CObjectList
COMMENT     #468=(CScratch
COMMENT     (CWidget 1 (2 #90# 1) 1 2 0 0 #356# 0 100)
COMMENT     (LOGPEN 0 0 0) 1 1 1.03592 1.9 0.082322 1)
COMMENT     #469=(CLabel (CWidget 0 (0 0) 1 2 0 0 #345# 2 100)
COMMENT     (LOGPEN 0 0 16744512) 1
COMMENT     (LOGFONT 42 16 0 0 400 0 0 0 0 3 2 1 34
COMMENT     "Arial") 1.74233 0.611111 8388608
COMMENT     "SiRNA5' (100.0%)" "@N (@H)" 65535 -14.4984
COMMENT     6.96932 0 -10 7.59282 1.04901 #468#))
COMMENT     (CObjectList))) (CObjectList))
COMMENT     #470=(CGroupWidget (CWidget 14 (16 0) 1 2 0 0 Nil 39331392 100)
COMMENT     (CObjectList) (CObjectList))) (CObjectList)))
COMMENT     (CSeqView 10 10 (CObjectList)
COMMENT     (CObList #471=(AnlzFontColorItem 150 2168 37173247)
COMMENT     #472=(AnlzFontColorItem 2169 2169 37173247)
COMMENT     #473=(AnlzFontColorItem 149 149 37173247)) 1 (CObList)) (CObList)
COMMENT     19036496 (CStringList) 0 33 (CObList)))
FEATURES             Location/Qualifiers
     CDS             150..2170
                     /vntifkey="4"
                     /label=Cmtm8_2kb
BASE COUNT  1636 a 2214 c 1992 g 1885 t
ORIGIN
        1 cctgcaggca gctgcgcgct cgctcgctca ctgaggccgc ccgggcaaag cccgggcgtc
       61 gggcgacctt tggtcgcccg gcctcagtga gcgagcgagc gcgcagagag ggagtggcca
      121 actccatcac taggggttcc tgcggccgca cgcgccaggg tctcaccctg taactttact
      181 tttttttttt aagatttatt tattattata ggtaagtata ctgtagctgt ctgaagacac
      241 tccagaagag ggcatcagat ttagttatgg atggttgtga gccaccatgt ggctgctggg
      301 atttgaactc gggaccctca gaagagcagt cggcgctctt aaccactgag ccatctcacc
      361 agccccttac cctgtaactt taggctagct ttgaactcta tcctcctgcc tcagctcccc
      421 cagtgatgaa attatcagta tgagccacca cactgaaact gttggcatat tcttgaaaca
      481 ctttacccta gagttttcct agggaggacc caggtttaaa ctctccccgc ccccacccca
      541 cccccaagac agggtttctc tgtgtatctc tggctgtcct ggaactcact ctgtagacca
      601 ggctggcctc aaacctctac ctctccaggc taggattaaa ggcttgcaac accaccaccc
      661 aggttaaaaa gatgtttttg tttgtttgtt tgtttgtttg ttttttcaaa tcagggtttc
      721 tctgtgtatc tctggctgtc ttcgaactca ctctgtagac caggctggtc tggaactcag
      781 agatctgcct gcctctgcct cctgagtgct aggattaaat gtgtgagcca ccatctccca
      841 taaactaact ccttctatta gcttgttctt tgtgctttct tttcggatcc accaatagga
      901 tacactttct gacaactttt aaaatctgat atgccttcac ttcgaatcaa agcccacttg
      961 gtgggttcag atgaattgtc tcttgtcact cttcacaaaa caagaggagg acaggcacat
     1021 ggaagcagat cattttagcc aaatgtccat cgtccatcaa agtccgtctt gaaacacggg
     1081 tggtagcact gaggtccagt aaagcagaac caataacttc atgctaatta cacaagtacc
     1141 cagggttctg cgcagcactc acctgactgg cacacagctg cccacgcaag gagatgtcca
     1201 cccctcctcc ctgaccccgg gaagcacaac tagcttgtca taaacatcac tttgcacaga
     1261 cggttccatt caagtttgaa acaagccccc ccccccccaa agctaatgag atctgtcata
     1321 ttgatacatc ttgaccagga atcccgaaca tctcccccac tttccatctt cctctccaca
     1381 atccagctag tctccgccaa agttgtggag agcgcctaga agcctctcgc tctcactccc
     1441 cggcgattaa gttggttcct caaattgttc cggacaggag gggcaggaaa cagcgccggc
     1501 tttggtgacg gctgcagcgg agtgggtgag ggctgtccaa gcggcctcac atcgatccct
     1561 ggtttaaggt ctggttaggt cacaattcta gcctccctcc cccaaccgcc tgtagtcctg
     1621 gagcggccac gtccctagag gcctgagttt ccttaagagg ccctgctgct agtccagcca
     1681 ggtgggagga agctggtcca agtctggtgg ccctaggtgg gcggagccta attgtggctc
     1741 gagctagaag gagtgtgacc aggaggtgcc gctcaccctt agcgatccgg tacgcgtccc
     1801 tgcacccccg agagctctca gtccctggga gacaggtgct gtggccgcgc ggcggcgccc
     1861 ccgaggggag gtcctggagt gcccgccctc acccgcccag tctacgcccc tcctcttctc
     1921 tcccctcccc cgcagtccac tgccaccggt cgccagcgat cccgttcccg ggtctccgag
     1981 cagacccaga gtgcgctcgc cgaggtgttg ggacacttgc ggacctgacc ctggagatca
     2041 cccgggtttg cccgcctccc atcatccgcg attccctggc ccgcgatcct gagcccaggg
     2101 aactcattgg gtgggggtag ggtcctcggg gacccgggcc agctcccggg gcgacggcgg
     2161 ccgcagatcc gccaccatgg attatggagg cgccctgagt gccgttgggc gcgagctgct
     2221 atttgtaacg aacccagtag tcgtcaatgg ctctgtactt gtgcctgagg accagtgtta
     2281 ctgcgcgggc tggattgagt cgcgtggcac aaacggtgcc caaacggcgt cgaacgtgct
     2341 gcaatggctt gctgctggct tctccatcct actgcttatg ttttacgcct accaaacatg
     2401 gaagtcaacc tgcggctggg aggagatcta tgtgtgcgct atcgagatgg tcaaggtgat
     2461 tctcgagttc ttcttcgagt ttaagaaccc gtccatgctg tatctagcca caggccaccg
     2521 cgtccagtgg ttgcgttacg ccgagtggct tctcacctgc ccggtcattt gcattcacct
     2581 gtcaaacctg acgggcttgt ccaacgacta cagcaggcgc accatgggtc tgcttgtgtc
     2641 tgatattggc acaattgtgt ggggcgccac ttccgccatg gccaccggat acgtcaaggt
     2701 catcttcttc tgcctgggtc tgtgttatgg tgctaacacg ttctttcacg ctgccaaggc
     2761 ctacatcgag ggttaccaca ccgtgccgaa gggccggtgt cgccaggtgg tgactggcat
     2821 ggcttggctc ttcttcgtat catggggtat gttccccatc ctgttcatcc tcggccccga
     2881 gggcttcggc gtcctgagcg tgtacggctc caccgtcggc cacaccatca ttgacctgat
     2941 gtcgaagaac tgctggggtc tgctcggcca ctacctgcgc gtgctgatcc acgagcatat
     3001 cctcatccac ggcgacattc gcaagaccac caaattgaac attggtggca ctgagattga
     3061 ggtcgagacg ctggtggagg acgaggccga ggctggcgcg gtacccatgg tgagcaaggg
     3121 cgaggagctg ttcaccgggg tggtgcccat cctggtcgag ctggacggcg acgtaaacgg
     3181 ccacaagttc agcgtgtccg gcgagggcga gggcgatgcc acctacggca agctgaccct
     3241 gaagttcatc tgcaccaccg gcaagctgcc cgtgccctgg cccaccctcg tgaccaccct
     3301 gacctacggc gtgcagtgct tcagccgcta ccccgaccac atgaagcagc acgacttctt
     3361 caagtccgcc atgcccgaag gctacgtcca ggagcgcacc atcttcttca aggacgacgg
     3421 caactacaag acccgcgccg aggtgaagtt cgagggcgac accctggtga accgcatcga
     3481 gctgaagggc atcgacttca aggaggacgg caacatcctg gggcacaagc tggagtacaa
     3541 ctacaacagc cacaacgtct atatcatggc cgacaagcag aagaacggca tcaaggtgaa
     3601 cttcaagatc cgccacaaca tcgaggacgg cagcgtgcag ctcgccgacc actaccagca
     3661 gaacaccccc atcggcgacg gccccgtgct gctgcccgac aaccactacc tgagcaccca
     3721 gtccgccctg agcaaagacc ccaacgagaa gcgcgatcac atggtcctgc tggagttcgt
     3781 gaccgccgcc gggatcactc tcggcatgga cgagctgtac aagtgataag aattcgatat
     3841 caagcttatc gataatcaac ctctggatta caaaatttgt gaaagattga ctggtattct
     3901 taactatgtt gctcctttta cgctatgtgg atacgctgct ttaatgcctt tgtatcatgc
     3961 tattgcttcc cgtatggctt tcattttctc ctccttgtat aaatcctggt tgctgtctct
     4021 ttatgaggag ttgtggcccg ttgtcaggca acgtggcgtg gtgtgcactg tgtttgctga
     4081 cgcaaccccc actggttggg gcattgccac cacctgtcag ctcctttccg ggactttcgc
     4141 tttccccctc cctattgcca cggcggaact catcgccgcc tgccttgccc gctgctggac
     4201 aggggctcgg ctgttgggca ctgacaattc cgtggtgttg tcggggaaat catcgtcctt
     4261 tccttggctg ctcgcctatg ttgccacctg gattctgcgc gggacgtcct tctgctacgt
     4321 cccttcggcc ctcaatccag cggaccttcc ttcccgcggc ctgctgccgg ctctgcggcc
     4381 tcttccgcgt cttcgccttc gccctcagac gagtcggatc tccctttggg ccgcctcccc
     4441 gcatcgatac cgagcgctgc tcgagagatc tacgggtggc atccctgtga cccctcccca
     4501 gtgcctctcc tggccctgga agttgccact ccagtgccca ccagccttgt cctaataaaa
     4561 ttaagttgca tcattttgtc tgactaggtg tccttctata atattatggg gtggaggggg
     4621 gtggtatgga gcaaggggca agttgggaag acaacctgta gggcctgcgg ggtctattgg
     4681 gaaccaagct ggagtgcagt ggcacaatct tggctcactg caatctccgc ctcctgggtt
     4741 caagcgattc tcctgcctca gcctcccgag ttgttgggat tccaggcatg catgaccagg
     4801 ctcagctaat ttttgttttt ttggtagaga cggggtttca ccatattggc caggctggtc
     4861 tccaactcct aatctcaggt gatctaccca ccttggcctc ccaaattgct gggattacag
     4921 gcgtgaacca ctgctccctt ccctgtcctt ctgattttgt aggtaaccac gtgcggaccg
     4981 agcggccgca ggaaccccta gtgatggagt tggccactcc ctctctgcgc gctcgctcgc
     5041 tcactgaggc cgggcgacca aaggtcgccc gacgcccggg ctttgcccgg gcggcctcag
     5101 tgagcgagcg agcgcgcagc tgcctgcagg ggcgcctgat gcggtatttt ctccttacgc
     5161 atctgtgcgg tatttcacac cgcatannnn nnnnnnnnnn nnnnnnnnnn nnnnnnnnnn
     5221 nnnnnnnnnn nnnnnnnnnn nnnnnnnnnn nnnnnnnnnn nnnnnnnnnn nnnnnnnnnn
     5281 nnnnnnnnnn nnnnnnnnnn nnnnnnnnnn nnnnnnnnnn nnnnnnnncn nnnnnnnnnn
     5341 nnnnnnnnnn nnnnnnnnnn nnnnnnnnnn nnnnnnnnnn nnnnnnnnnn nnnnnnnnnn
     5401 nnnnnnnnnn nnnnnnnnnn nnnnnnnnnn nnnnnnnnnn nnnnnnnnnn nnnnnnnnnn
     5461 nnnnnnnnnn cctttgacgt tggagtccac gttctttnnn nnnnnnnnnn nnnnnnnnnn
     5521 nnnnnnnnnn nnnnacccta tctcgggcta ttcttttgat ttataaggga ttttgccgat
     5581 ttcggcctat tggttaaaaa atgagctgat ttaacaaaaa tttaacgcga attttaacaa
     5641 aatattaacg tttacaattt tatggtgcac tctcagtaca atctgctctg atgccgcata
     5701 gttaagccag ccccgacacc cgccaacacc cgctgacgcg ccctgacggg cttgtctgct
     5761 cccggcatcc gcttacagac aagctgtgac cgtctccggg agctgcatgt gtcagaggtt
     5821 ttcaccgtca tcaccgaaac gcgcgagacg aaagggcctc gtgatacgcc tatttttata
     5881 ggttaatgtc atgataataa tggtttctta gacgtcaggt ggcacttttc ggggaaatgt
     5941 gcgcggaacc cctatttgtt tatttttcta aatacattca aatatgtatc cgctcatgag
     6001 acaataaccc tgataaatgc ttcaataata ttgaaaaagg aagagtatga gtattcaaca
     6061 tttccgtgtc gcccttattc ccttttttgc ggcattttgc cttcctgttt ttgctcaccc
     6121 agaaacgctg gtgaaagtaa aagatgctga agatcagttg ggtgcacgag tgggttacat
     6181 cgaactggat ctcaacagcg gtaagatcct tgagagtttt cgccccgaag aacgttttcc
     6241 aatgatgagc acttttaaag ttctgctatg tggcgcggta ttatcccgta ttgacgccgg
     6301 gcaagagcaa ctcggtcgcc gcatacacta ttctcagaat gacttggttg agtactcacc
     6361 agtcacagaa aagcatctta cggatggcat gacagtaaga gaattatgca gtgctgccat
     6421 aaccatgagt gataacactg cggccaactt acttctgaca acgatcggag gaccgaagga
     6481 gctaaccgct tttttgcaca acatggggga tcatgtaact cgccttgatc gttgggaacc
     6541 ggagctgaat gaagccatac caaacgacga gcgtgacacc acgatgcctg tagcaatggc
     6601 aacaacgttg cgcaaactat taactggcga actacttact ctagcttccc ggcaacaatt
     6661 aatagactgg atggaggcgg ataaagttgc aggaccactt ctgcgctcgg cccttccggc
     6721 tggctggttt attgctgata aatctggagc cggtgagcgt gggtctcgcg gtatcattgc
     6781 agcactgggg ccagatggta agccctcccg tatcgtagtt atctacacga cggggagtca
     6841 ggcaactatg gatgaacgaa atagacagat cgctgagata ggtgcctcac tgattaagca
     6901 ttggtaactg tcagaccaag tttactcata tatactttag attgatttaa aacttcattt
     6961 ttaatttaaa aggatctagg tgaagatcct ttttgataat ctcatgacca aaatccctta
     7021 acgtgagttt tcgttccact gagcgtcaga ccccgtagaa aagatcaaag gatcttcttg
     7081 agatcctttt tttctgcgcg taatctgctg cttgcaaaca aaaaaaccac cgctaccagc
     7141 ggtggtttgt ttgccggatc aagagctacc aactcttttt ccgaaggtaa ctggcttcag
     7201 cagagcgcag ataccaaata ctgtccttct agtgtagccg tagttaggcc accacttcaa
     7261 gaactctgta gcaccgccta catacctcgc tctgctaatc ctgttaccag tggctgctgc
     7321 cagtggcgat aagtcgtgtc ttaccgggtt ggactcaaga cgatagttac cggataaggc
     7381 gcagcggtcg ggctgaacgg ggggttcgtg cacacagccc agcttggagc gaacgaccta
     7441 caccgaactg agatacctac agcgtgagct atgagaaagc gccacgcttc ccgaagggag
     7501 aaaggcggac aggtatccgg taagcggcag ggtcggaaca ggagagcgca cgagggagct
     7561 tccaggggga aacgcctggt atctttatag tcctgtcggg tttcgccacc tctgacttga
     7621 gcgtcgattt ttgtgatgct cgtcaggggg gcggagccta tggaaaaacg ccagcaacgc
     7681 ggccttttta cggttcctgg ccttttgctg gccttttgct cacatgt
//
