Features (pLannotate 1.2.2; 15 found; start..end, strand, type, name):
     12..39      +  repeat_region  AAV2 ITR (fragment): inverted terminal repeat of adeno-associated virus serotype 2 inverted
     68..95      +  repeat_region  AAV2 ITR (fragment): inverted terminal repeat of adeno-associated virus serotype 2 inverted
   2166..3091    +  CDS            ChR2 (fragment): N-terminal fragment of channelrhodopsin-2 from the alga Chlamydomonas reinhardtii (Nagel et al., 2003) blue light-activated cation channel
   3096..3812    +  CDS            EGFP: EGFP is a basic (constitutively fluorescent) green fluorescent protein published in 1996, derived from Aequorea victoria. It is reported to be a rapidly-maturing weak dimer with moderate acid sensitivity.
   3819..3843    +  misc_feature   MCS (fragment): pBluescript multiple cloning site
   3843..4431    +  misc_feature   WPRE: woodchuck hepatitis virus posttranscriptional regulatory element
   4463..4939    +  polyA_signal   hGH poly(A) signal: human growth hormone polyadenylation signal
   4979..5119    +  repeat_region  AAV2 ITR: inverted terminal repeat of adeno-associated virus serotype 2 inverted
   5124..5175    -  misc_feature   bom (fragment): basis of mobility region from pBR322
   5194..5649    +  rep_origin     f1 ori (sequence partly withheld): f1 bacteriophage origin of replication; arrow indicates direction of (+) strand synthesis
   5650..5699    -  misc_feature   bom (fragment): basis of mobility region from pBR322
   5801..5836    -  CDS            rop (fragment): Rop protein, which maintains plasmids at low copy number; rop
   5931..6035    +  promoter       AmpR promoter: bla
   6036..6896    +  CDS            AmpR: β-lactamase; bla; confers resistance to ampicillin, carbenicillin, and related antibiotics
   7067..7655    +  rep_origin     ori: high-copy-number ColE1/pMB1/pBR322/pUC origin of replication
>Addgene plasmid #125892 | 3_pAAV-ProA8-CatCh-GFP-WPRE | addgene full sequence | sequence record 257004 | Addgene NGS Result
CCTGCAGGCAGCTGCGCGCTCGCTCGCTCACTGAGGCCGCCCGGGCGTCGGGCGACCTTTGGTCGCCCGG
CCTCAGTGAGCGAGCGAGCGCGCAGAGAGGGAGTGGCCAACTCCATCACTAGGGGTTCCTGCGGCCGCAC
GCGCCAGGGTCTCACCCTGTAACTTTACTTTTTTTTTTTAAGATTTATTTATTATTATAGGTAAGTATAC
TGTAGCTGTCTGAAGACACTCCAGAAGAGGGCATCAGATTTAGTTATGGATGGTTGTGAGCCACCATGTG
GCTGCTGGGATTTGAACTCGGGACCCTCAGAAGAGCAGTCGGCGCTCTTAACCACTGAGCCATCTCACCA
GCCCCTTACCCTGTAACTTTAGGCTAGCTTTGAACTCTATCCTCCTGCCTCAGCTCCCCCAGTGATGAAA
TTATCAGTATGAGCCACCACACTGAAACTGTTGGCATATTCTTGAAACACTTTACCCTAGAGTTTTCCTA
GGGAGGACCCAGGTTTAAACTCTCCCCGCCCCCACCCCACCCCCAAGACAGGGTTTCTCTGTGTATCTCT
GGCTGTCCTGGAACTCACTCTGTAGACCAGGCTGGCCTCAAACCTCTACCTCTCCAGGCTAGGATTAAAG
GCTTGCAACACCACCACCCAGGTTAAAAAGATGTTTTTGTTTGTTTGTTTGTTTGTTTGTTTTTTCAAAT
CAGGGTTTCTCTGTGTATCTCTGGCTGTCTTCGAACTCACTCTGTAGACCAGGCTGGTCTGGAACTCAGA
GATCTGCCTGCCTCTGCCTCCTGAGTGCTAGGATTAAATGTGTGAGCCACCATCTCCCATAAACTAACTC
CTTCTATTAGCTTGTTCTTTGTGCTTTCTTTTCGGATCCACCAATAGGATACACTTTCTGACAACTTTTA
AAATCTGATATGCCTTCACTTCGAATCAAAGCCCACTTGGTGGGTTCAGATGAATTGTCTCTTGTCACTC
TTCACAAAACAAGAGGAGGACAGGCACATGGAAGCAGATCATTTTAGCCAAATGTCCATCGTCCATCAAA
GTCCGTCTTGAAACACGGGTGGTAGCACTGAGGTCCAGTAAAGCAGAACCAATAACTTCATGCTAATTAC
ACAAGTACCCAGGGTTCTGCGCAGCACTCACCTGACTGGCACACAGCTGCCCACGCAAGGAGATGTCCAC
CCCTCCTCCCTGACCCCGGGAAGCACAACTAGCTTGTCATAAACATCACTTTGCACAGACGGTTCCATTC
AAGTTTGAAACAAGCCCCCCCCCCCCCAAAGCTAATGAGATCTGTCATATTGATACATCTTGACCAGGAA
TCCCGAACATCTCCCCCACTTTCCATCTTCCTCTCCACAATCCAGCTAGTCTCCGCCAAAGTTGTGGAGA
GCGCCTAGAAGCCTCTCGCTCTCACTCCCCGGCGATTAAGTTGGTTCCTCAAATTGTTCCGGACAGGAGG
GGCAGGAAACAGCGCCGGCTTTGGTGACGGCTGCAGCGGAGTGGGTGAGGGCTGTCCAAGCGGCCTCACA
TCGATCCCTGGTTTAAGGTCTGGTTAGGTCACAATTCTAGCCTCCCTCCCCCAACCGCCTGTAGTCCTGG
AGCGGCCACGTCCCTAGAGGCCTGAGTTTCCTTAAGAGGCCCTGCTGCTAGTCCAGCCAGGTGGGAGGAA
GCTGGTCCAAGTCTGGTGGCCCTAGGTGGGCGGAGCCTAATTGTGGCTCGAGCTAGAAGGAGTGTGACCA
GGAGGTGCCGCTCACCCTTAGCGATCCGGTACGCGTCCCTGCACCCCCGAGAGCTCTCAGTCCCTGGGAG
ACAGGTGCTGTGGCCGCGCGGCGGCGCCCCCGAGGGGAGGTCCTGGAGTGCCCGCCCTCACCCGCCCAGT
CTACGCCCCTCCTCTTCTCTCCCCTCCCCCGCAGTCCACTGCCACCGGTCGCCAGCGATCCCGTTCCCGG
GTCTCCGAGCAGACCCAGAGTGCGCTCGCCGAGGTGTTGGGACACTTGCGGACCTGACCCTGGAGATCAC
CCGGGTTTGCCCGCCTCCCATCATCCGCGATTCCCTGGCCCGCGATCCTGAGCCCAGGGAACTCATTGGG
TGGGGGTAGGGTCCTCGGGGACCCGGGCCAGCTCCCGGGGCGACGGCGGCCGCAGATCCGCCACCATGGA
TTATGGAGGCGCCCTGAGTGCCGTTGGGCGCGAGCTGCTATTTGTAACGAACCCAGTAGTCGTCAATGGC
TCTGTACTTGTGCCTGAGGACCAGTGTTACTGCGCGGGCTGGATTGAGTCGCGTGGCACAAACGGTGCCC
AAACGGCGTCGAACGTGCTGCAATGGCTTGCTGCTGGCTTCTCCATCCTACTGCTTATGTTTTACGCCTA
CCAAACATGGAAGTCAACCTGCGGCTGGGAGGAGATCTATGTGTGCGCTATCGAGATGGTCAAGGTGATT
CTCGAGTTCTTCTTCGAGTTTAAGAACCCGTCCATGCTGTATCTAGCCACAGGCCACCGCGTCCAGTGGT
TGCGTTACGCCGAGTGGCTTCTCACCTGCCCGGTCATTTGCATTCACCTGTCAAACCTGACGGGCTTGTC
CAACGACTACAGCAGGCGCACCATGGGTCTGCTTGTGTCTGATATTGGCACAATTGTGTGGGGCGCCACT
TCCGCCATGGCCACCGGATACGTCAAGGTCATCTTCTTCTGCCTGGGTCTGTGTTATGGTGCTAACACGT
TCTTTCACGCTGCCAAGGCCTACATCGAGGGTTACCACACCGTGCCGAAGGGCCGGTGTCGCCAGGTGGT
GACTGGCATGGCTTGGCTCTTCTTCGTATCATGGGGTATGTTCCCCATCCTGTTCATCCTCGGCCCCGAG
GGCTTCGGCGTCCTGAGCGTGTACGGCTCCACCGTCGGCCACACCATCATTGACCTGATGTCGAAGAACT
GCTGGGGTCTGCTCGGCCACTACCTGCGCGTGCTGATCCACGAGCATATCCTCATCCACGGCGACATTCG
CAAGACCACCAAATTGAACATTGGTGGCACTGAGATTGAGGTCGAGACGCTGGTGGAGGACGAGGCCGAG
GCTGGCGCGGTACCCATGGTGAGCAAGGGCGAGGAGCTGTTCACCGGGGTGGTGCCCATCCTGGTCGAGC
TGGACGGCGACGTAAACGGCCACAAGTTCAGCGTGTCCGGCGAGGGCGAGGGCGATGCCACCTACGGCAA
GCTGACCCTGAAGTTCATCTGCACCACCGGCAAGCTGCCCGTGCCCTGGCCCACCCTCGTGACCACCCTG
ACCTACGGCGTGCAGTGCTTCAGCCGCTACCCCGACCACATGAAGCAGCACGACTTCTTCAAGTCCGCCA
TGCCCGAAGGCTACGTCCAGGAGCGCACCATCTTCTTCAAGGACGACGGCAACTACAAGACCCGCGCCGA
GGTGAAGTTCGAGGGCGACACCCTGGTGAACCGCATCGAGCTGAAGGGCATCGACTTCAAGGAGGACGGC
AACATCCTGGGGCACAAGCTGGAGTACAACTACAACAGCCACAACGTCTATATCATGGCCGACAAGCAGA
AGAACGGCATCAAGGTGAACTTCAAGATCCGCCACAACATCGAGGACGGCAGCGTGCAGCTCGCCGACCA
CTACCAGCAGAACACCCCCATCGGCGACGGCCCCGTGCTGCTGCCCGACAACCACTACCTGAGCACCCAG
TCCGCCCTGAGCAAAGACCCCAACGAGAAGCGCGATCACATGGTCCTGCTGGAGTTCGTGACCGCCGCCG
GGATCACTCTCGGCATGGACGAGCTGTACAAGTGATAAGAATTCGATATCAAGCTTATCGATAATCAACC
TCTGGATTACAAAATTTGTGAAAGATTGACTGGTATTCTTAACTATGTTGCTCCTTTTACGCTATGTGGA
TACGCTGCTTTAATGCCTTTGTATCATGCTATTGCTTCCCGTATGGCTTTCATTTTCTCCTCCTTGTATA
AATCCTGGTTGCTGTCTCTTTATGAGGAGTTGTGGCCCGTTGTCAGGCAACGTGGCGTGGTGTGCACTGT
GTTTGCTGACGCAACCCCCACTGGTTGGGGCATTGCCACCACCTGTCAGCTCCTTTCCGGGACTTTCGCT
TTCCCCCTCCCTATTGCCACGGCGGAACTCATCGCCGCCTGCCTTGCCCGCTGCTGGACAGGGGCTCGGC
TGTTGGGCACTGACAATTCCGTGGTGTTGTCGGGGAAATCATCGTCCTTTCCTTGGCTGCTCGCCTATGT
TGCCACCTGGATTCTGCGCGGGACGTCCTTCTGCTACGTCCCTTCGGCCCTCAATCCAGCGGACCTTCCT
TCCCGCGGCCTGCTGCCGGCTCTGCGGCCTCTTCCGCGTCTTCGCCTTCGCCCTCAGACGAGTCGGATCT
CCCTTTGGGCCGCCTCCCCGCATCGATACCGAGCGCTGCTCGAGAGATCTACGGGTGGCATCCCTGTGAC
CCCTCCCCAGTGCCTCTCCTGGCCCTGGAAGTTGCCACTCCAGTGCCCACCAGCCTTGTCCTAATAAAAT
TAAGTTGCATCATTTTGTCTGACTAGGTGTCCTTCTATAATATTATGGGGTGGAGGGGGGTGGTATGGAG
CAAGGGGCAAGTTGGGAAGACAACCTGTAGGGCCTGCGGGGTCTATTGGGAACCAAGCTGGAGTGCAGTG
GCACAATCTTGGCTCACTGCAATCTCCGCCTCCTGGGTTCAAGCGATTCTCCTGCCTCAGCCTCCCGAGT
TGTTGGGATTCCAGGCATGCATGACCAGGCTCAGCTAATTTTTGTTTTTTTGGTAGAGACGGGGTTTCAC
CATATTGGCCAGGCTGGTCTCCAACTCCTAATCTCAGGTGATCTACCCACCTTGGCCTCCCAAATTGCTG
GGATTACAGGCGTGAACCACTGCTCCCTTCCCTGTCCTTCTGATTTTGTAGGTAACCACGTGCGGACCGA
GCGGCCGCAGGAACCCCTAGTGATGGAGTTGGCCACTCCCTCTCTGCGCGCTCGCTCGCTCACTGAGGCC
GGGCGACCAAAGGTCGCCCGACGCCCGGGCTTTGCCCGGGCGGCCTCAGTGAGCGAGCGAGCGCGCAGCT
GCCTGCAGGGGCGCCTGATGCGGTATTTTCTCCTTACGCATCTGTGCGGTATTTCACACCGCATA
[95 nt withheld, positions 5176-5270]
T
[46 nt withheld, positions 5272-5317]
C
[141 nt withheld, positions 5319-5459]
CCTTTGACGTTGGAGTCCACGTTCTTT
[37 nt withheld, positions 5487-5523]
ACTCTATCTCGGGCTATTCTTTTGATTTATAAGGGATTTTGCCGATTTCGGTCTATTGGTTAAAAAATGA
GCTGATTTAACAAAAATTTAACGCGAATTTTAACAAAATATTAACGTTTACAATTTTATGGTGCACTCTC
AGTACAATCTGCTCTGATGCCGCATAGTTAAGCCAGCCCCGACACCCGCCAACACCCGCTGACGCGCCCT
GACGGGCTTGTCTGCTCCCGGCATCCGCTTACAGACAAGCTGTGACCGTCTCCGGGAGCTGCATGTGTCA
GAGGTTTTCACCGTCATCACCGAAACGCGCGAGACGAAAGGGCCTCGTGATACGCCTATTTTTATAGGTT
AATGTCATGATAATAATGGTTTCTTAGACGTCAGGTGGCACTTTTCGGGGAAATGTGCGCGGAACCCCTA
TTTGTTTATTTTTCTAAATACATTCAAATATGTATCCGCTCATGAGACAATAACCCTGATAAATGCTTCA
ATAATATTGAAAAAGGAAGAGTATGAGTATTCAACATTTCCGTGTCGCCCTTATTCCCTTTTTTGCGGCA
TTTTGCCTTCCTGTTTTTGCTCACCCAGAAACGCTGGTGAAAGTAAAAGATGCTGAAGATCAGTTGGGTG
CACGAGTGGGTTACATCGAACTGGATCTCAACAGCGGTAAGATCCTTGAGAGTTTTCGCCCCGAAGAACG
TTTTCCAATGATGAGCACTTTTAAAGTTCTGCTATGTGGCGCGGTATTATCCCGTATTGACGCCGGGCAA
GAGCAACTCGGTCGCCGCATACACTATTCTCAGAATGACTTGGTTGAGTACTCACCAGTCACAGAAAAGC
ATCTTACGGATGGCATGACAGTAAGAGAATTATGCAGTGCTGCCATAACCATGAGTGATAACACTGCGGC
CAACTTACTTCTGACAACGATCGGAGGACCGAAGGAGCTAACCGCTTTTTTGCACAACATGGGGGATCAT
GTAACTCGCCTTGATCGTTGGGAACCGGAGCTGAATGAAGCCATACCAAACGACGAGCGTGACACCACGA
TGCCTGTAGCAATGGCAACAACGTTGCGCAAACTATTAACTGGCGAACTACTTACTCTAGCTTCCCGGCA
ACAATTAATAGACTGGATGGAGGCGGATAAAGTTGCAGGACCACTTCTGCGCTCGGCCCTTCCGGCTGGC
TGGTTTATTGCTGATAAATCTGGAGCCGGTGAGCGTGGGTCTCGCGGTATCATTGCAGCACTGGGGCCAG
ATGGTAAGCCCTCCCGTATCGTAGTTATCTACACGACGGGGAGTCAGGCAACTATGGATGAACGAAATAG
ACAGATCGCTGAGATAGGTGCCTCACTGATTAAGCATTGGTAACTGTCAGACCAAGTTTACTCATATATA
CTTTAGATTGATTTAAAACTTCATTTTTAATTTAAAAGGATCTAGGTGAAGATCCTTTTTGATAATCTCA
TGACCAAAATCCCTTAACGTGAGTTTTCGTTCCACTGAGCGTCAGACCCCGTAGAAAAGATCAAAGGATC
TTCTTGAGATCCTTTTTTTCTGCGCGTAATCTGCTGCTTGCAAACAAAAAAACCACCGCTACCAGCGGTG
GTTTGTTTGCCGGATCAAGAGCTACCAACTCTTTTTCCGAAGGTAACTGGCTTCAGCAGAGCGCAGATAC
CAAATACTGTTCTTCTAGTGTAGCCGTAGTTAGGCCACCACTTCAAGAACTCTGTAGCACCGCCTACATA
CCTCGCTCTGCTAATCCTGTTACCAGTGGCTGCTGCCAGTGGCGATAAGTCGTGTCTTACCGGGTTGGAC
TCAAGACGATAGTTACCGGATAAGGCGCAGCGGTCGGGCTGAACGGGGGGTTCGTGCACACAGCCCAGCT
TGGAGCGAACGACCTACACCGAACTGAGATACCTACAGCGTGAGCTATGAGAAAGCGCCACGCTTCCCGA
AGGGAGAAAGGCGGACAGGTATCCGGTAAGCGGCAGGGTCGGAACAGGAGAGCGCACGAGGGAGCTTCCA
GGGGGAAACGCCTGGTATCTTTATAGTCCTGTCGGGTTTCGCCACCTCTGACTTGAGCGTCGATTTTTGT
GATGCTCGTCAGGGGGGCGGAGCCTATGGAAAAACGCCAGCAACGCGGCCTTTTTACGGTTCCTGGCCTT
TTGCTGGCCTTTTGCTCACATGT
